>Addgene plasmid #214253 | pGEL853 | addgene full sequence | sequence record 471068 | Addgene Long Read Sequencing Result
AAGGAAAGGCTATCGTTCAAGATGCCTCTGCCGACAGTGGTCCCAAAGATGGACCCCCACCCACGAGGAG
CATCGTGGAAAAAGAAGACGTTCCAACCACGTCTTCAAAGCAAGTGGATTGATGTGAACATGGTGGAGCA
CGACACTCTCGTCTACTCCAAGAATATCAAAGATACAGTCTCAGAAGACCAAAGGGCTATTGAGACTTTT
CAACAAAGGGTAATATCGGGAAACCTCCTCGGATTCCATTGCCCAGCTATCTGTCACTTCATCAAAAGGA
CAGTAGAAAAGGAAGGTGGCACCTACAAATGCCATCATTGCGATAAAGGAAAGGCTATCGTTCAAGATGC
CTCTGCCGACAGTGGTCCCAAAGATGGACCCCCACCCACGAGGAGCATCGTGGAAAAAGAAGACGTTCCA
ACCACGTCTTCAAAGCAAGTGGATTGATGTGATATCTCCACTGACGTAAGGGATGACGCACAATCCCACT
ATCCTTCGCAAGACCCTTCCTCTATATAAGGAAGTTCATTTCATTTGGAGAGGACACGCTGAAATCACCA
GTCTCTCTCTACAAATCTATCTCTCTCGAGCTTTCGCAGATCCGGGGGGCAATGAGATATGGTGAGCAAG
GGCGAGGAGGATAACATGGCCATCATCAAGGAGTTCATGCGCTTCAAGGTGCACATGGAGGGCTCCGTGA
ACGGCCACGAGTTCGAGATCGAGGGCGAGGGCGAGGGCCGCCCCTACGAGGGCACCCAGACCGCCAAGCT
GAAGGTGACCAAGGGTGGCCCCCTGCCCTTCGCCTGGGACATCCTGTCCCCTCAGTTCATGTACGGCTCC
AAGGCCTACGTGAAGCACCCCGCCGACATCCCCGACTACTTGAAGCTGTCCTTCCCCGAGGGCTTCAAGT
GGGAGCGCGTGATGAACTTCGAGGACGGCGGCGTGGTGACCGTGACCCAGGACTCCTCCCTGCAGGACGG
CGAGTTCATCTACAAGGTGAAGCTGCGCGGCACCAACTTCCCCTCCGACGGCCCCGTAATGCAGAAGAAG
ACCATGGGCTGGGAGGCCTCCTCCGAGCGGATGTACCCCGAGGACGGCGCCCTGAAGGGCGAGATCAAGC
AGAGGCTGAAGCTGAAGGACGGCGGCCACTACGACGCTGAGGTCAAGACCACCTACAAGGCCAAGAAGCC
CGTGCAGCTGCCCGGCGCCTACAACGTCAACATCAAGTTGGACATCACCTCCCACAACGAGGACTACACC
ATCGTGGAACAGTACGAACGCGCCGAGGGCCGCCACTCCACCGGCGGCATGGACGAGCTTTACAAGTCGG
GCGGAGGTGGCTCTGATATGAAAAAGCCTGAACTCACCGCGACGTCTGTCGAGAAGTTTCTGATCGAAAA
GTTCGACAGCGTGTCCGACCTGATGCAGCTCTCGGAGGGCGAAGAATCTCGTGCTTTCAGCTTCGATGTA
GGAGGGCGTGGATATGTCCTGCGGGTAAATAGCTGCGCCGATGGTTTCTACAAAGATCGTTATGTTTATC
GGCACTTTGCATCGGCCGCGCTCCCGATTCCGGAAGTGCTTGACATTGGGGAATTCAGCGAGAGCCTGAC
CTATTGCATCTCCCGCCGTGCACAGGGTGTCACGTTGCAAGACCTGCCTGAAACCGAACTGCCCGCTGTT
CTGCAGCCGGTCGCGGAGGCCATGGATGCGATCGCTGCGGCCGATCTTAGCCAGACGAGCGGGTTCGGCC
CATTCGGACCGCAAGGAATCGGTCAATACACTACATGGCGTGATTTCATATGCGCGATTGCTGATCCCCA
TGTGTATCACTGGCAAACTGTGATGGACGACACCGTCAGTGCGTCCGTCGCGCAGGCTCTCGATGAGCTG
ATGCTTTGGGCCGAGGACTGCCCCGAAGTCCGGCACCTCGTGCACGCGGATTTCGGCTCCAACAATGTCC
TGACGGACAATGGCCGCATAACAGCGGTCATTGACTGGAGCGAGGCGATGTTCGGGGATTCCCAATACGA
GGTCGCCAACATCTTCTTCTGGAGGCCGTGGTTGGCTTGTATGGAGCAGCAGACGCGCTACTTCGAGCGG
AGGCATCCGGAGCTTGCAGGATCGCCACGACTCCGGGCGTATATGCTCCGCATTGGTCTTGACCAACTCT
ATCAGAGCTTGGTTGACGGCAATTTCGATGATGCAGCTTGGGCGCAGGGTCGATGCGACGCAATCGTCCG
ATCCGGAGCCGGGACTGTCGGGCGTACACAAATCGCCCGCAGAAGCGCGGCCGTCTGGACCGATGGCTGT
GTAGAAGTACTCGCCGATAGTGGAAACCGACGCCCCAGCACTCGTCCGAGGGCAAAGAAATAGAGTAGAT
GCCGACCGGGATCTGTCGATCGACAAGCTCGAGTTTCTCCATAATAATGTGTGAGTAGTTCCCAGATAAG
GGAATTAGGGTTCCTATAGGGTTTCGCTCATGTGTTGAGCATATAAGAAACCCTTAGTATGTATTTGTAT
TTGTAAAATACTTCTATCAATAAAATTTCTAATTCCTAAAACCAAAATCCAGTACTAAAATCCAGATCCC
CCGAATTAATTCGGCGTTAATTCAGTACATTAAAAACGTCCGCAATGTGTTATTAAGTTGTCTAAGCGTC
AATTTGTTTACACCACAATATATCCTGCCACCAGCCAGCCAACAGCTCCCCGACCGGCAGCTCGGCACAA
AATCACCACTCGATACAGGCAGCCCATCAGTCCGGGACGGCGTCAGCGGGAGAGCCGTTGTAAGGCGGCA
GACTTTGCTCATGTTACCGATGCTATTCGGAAGAACGGCAACTAAGCTGCCGGGTTTGAAACACGGATGA
TCTCGCGGAGGGTAGCATGTTGATTGTAACGATGACAGAGCGTTGCTGCCTGTGATCACCGCGGTTTCAA
AATCGGCTCCGTCGATACTATGTTATACGCCAACTTTGAAAACAACTTTGAAAAAGCTGTTTTCTGGTAT
TTAAGGTTTTAGAATGCAAGGAACAGTGAATTGGAGTTCGTCTTGTTATAATTAGCTTCTTGGGGTATCT
TTAAATACTGTAGAAAAGAGGAAGGAAATAATAAATGGCTAAAATGAGAATATCACCGGAATTGAAAAAA
CTGATCGAAAAATACCGCTGCGTAAAAGATACGGAAGGAATGTCTCCTGCTAAGGTATATAAGCTGGTGG
GAGAAAATGAAAACCTATATTTAAAAATGACGGACAGCCGGTATAAAGGGACCACCTATGATGTGGAACG
GGAAAAGGACATGATGCTATGGCTGGAAGGAAAGCTGCCTGTTCCAAAGGTCCTGCACTTTGAACGGCAT
GATGGCTGGAGCAATCTGCTCATGAGTGAGGCCGATGGCGTCCTTTGCTCGGAAGAGTATGAAGATGAAC
AAAGCCCTGAAAAGATTATCGAGCTGTATGCGGAGTGCATCAGGCTCTTTCACTCCATCGACATATCGGA
TTGTCCCTATACGAATAGCTTAGACAGCCGCTTAGCCGAATTGGATTACTTACTGAATAACGATCTGGCC
GATGTGGATTGCGAAAACTGGGAAGAAGACACTCCATTTAAAGATCCGCGCGAGCTGTATGATTTTTTAA
AGACGGAAAAGCCCGAAGAGGAACTTGTCTTTTCCCACGGCGACCTGGGAGACAGCAACATCTTTGTGAA
AGATGGCAAAGTAAGTGGCTTTATTGATCTTGGGAGAAGCGGCAGGGCGGACAAGTGGTATGACATTGCC
TTCTGCGTCCGGTCGATCAGGGAGGATATCGGGGAAGAACAGTATGTCGAGCTATTTTTTGACTTACTGG
GGATCAAGCCTGATTGGGAGAAAATAAAATATTATATTTTACTGGATGAATTGTTTTAGTACCTAGAATG
CATGACCAAAATCCCTTAACGTGAGTTTTCGTTCCACTGAGCGCTGATGAATCCCCTAATGATTTTTATC
AAAATCATTAAGTTAAGGTAGATACACATCTTGTCATATGATCAAATGGTTTCGCCAAAAATCAATAATC
AGACAACAAAATGTGCGAACTCGATATTTTACACGACTCTCTTTACCAATTCTGCCCCGAATTACACTTA
AAACGACTCAACAGCTTAACGTTGGCTTGCCACGCCTTACTTGACTGTAAAACTCTCACTCTTACCGAAC
TTGGCCGTAACCTGCCAACCAAAGCGAGAACAAAACATAACATCAAACGAATCGACCGATTGTTAGGTAA
TCGTCACCTCCACAAAGAGCGACTCGCTGTATACCGTTGGCATGCTAGCTTTATCTGTTCGGGCAATACG
ATGCCCATTGTACTTGTTGACTGGTCTGATATCCGTGAGCAAAAACGGCTTATGGTATTGCGAGCTTCAG
TCGCACTACACGGTCGTTCTGTTACTCTTTATGAGAAAGCGTTCCCGCTTTCAGAGCAATGTTCAAAGAA
AGCTCATGACCAATTTCTAGCCGACCTTGCGAGCATTCTACCGAGTAACACCACACCGCTCATTGTCAGT
GATGCTGGCTTTAAAGTGCCATGGTATAAATCCGTTGAGAAGCTGGGTTGGTACTGGTTAAGTCGAGTAA
GAGGAAAAGTACAATATGCAGACCTAGGAGCGGAAAACTGGAAACCTATCAGCAACTTACATGATATGTC
ATCTAGTCACTCAAAGACTTTAGGCTATAAGAGGCTGACTAAAAGCAATCCAATCTCATGCCAAATTCTA
TTGTATAAATCTCGCTCTAAAGGCCGAAAAAATCAGCGCTCGACACGGACTCATTGTCACCACCCGTCAC
CTAAAATCTACTCAGCGTCGGCAAAGGAGCCATGGATTCTAGCAACTAACTTACCTGTTGAAATTCGAAC
ACCCAAACAACTTGTTAATATCTATTCGAAGCGAATGCAGATTGAAGAAACCTTCCGAGACTTGAAAAGT
CCTGCCTACGGACTAGGCCTACGCCATAGCCGAACGAGCAGCTCAGAGCGTTTTGATATCATGCTGCTAA
TCGCCCTGATGCTTCAACTAACATGTTGGCTTGCGGGCGTTCATGCTCAGAAACAAGGTTGGGACAAGCA
CTTCCAGGCTAACACAGTCAGAAATCGAAACGTACTCTCAACAGTTCGCTTAGGCATGGAAGTTTTGCGG
CATTCTGGCTACACAATAACAAGGGAAGACTTACTCGTGGCTGCAACCCTACTAGCTCAAAATTTATTCA
CACATGGTTACGCTTTGGGGAAATTATGAGGGGATCTCTCAGCACTGAGCGTCAGACCCCGTAGAAAAGA
TCAAAGGATCTTCTTGAGATCCTTTTTTTCTGCGCGTAATCTGCTGCTTGCAAACAAAAAAACCACCGCT
ACCAGCGGTGGTTTGTTTGCCGGATCAAGAGCTACCAACTCTTTTTCCGAAGGTAACTGGCTTCAGCAGA
GCGCAGATACCAAATACTGTCCTTCTAGTGTAGCCGTAGTTAGGCCACCACTTCAAGAACTCTGTAGCAC
CGCCTACATACCTCGCTCTGCTAATCCTGTTACCAGTGGCTGCTGCCAGTGGCGATAAGTCGTGTCTTAC
CGGGTTGGACTCAAGACGATAGTTACCGGATAAGGCGCAGCGGTCGGGCTGAACGGGGGGTTCGTGCACA
CAGCCCAGCTTGGAGCGAACGACCTACACCGAACTGAGATACCTACAGCGTGAGCTATGAGAAAGCGCCA
CGCTTCCCGAAGGGAGAAAGGCGGACAGGTATCCGGTAAGCGGCAGGGTCGGAACAGGAGAGCGCACGAG
GGAGCTTCCAGGGGGAAACGCCTGGTATCTTTATAGTCCTGTCGGGTTTCGCCACCTCTGACTTGAGCGT
CGATTTTTGTGATGCTCGTCAGGGGGGCGGAGCCTATGGAAAAACGCCAGCAACGCGGCCTTTTTACGGT
TCCTGGCCTTTTGCTGGCCTTTTGCTCACATGTTCTTTCCTGCGTTATCCCCTGATTCTGTGGATAACCG
TATTACCGCCTTTGAGTGAGCTGATACCGCTCGCCGCAGCCGAACGACCGAGCGCAGCGAGTCAGTGAGC
GAGGAAGCGGAAGAGGGCCTGATGCGGTATTTTCTCCTTACGCATCTGTGCGGTATTTCACACCGCATAT
GGTGCACTCTCAGTACAATCTGCTCTGATGCCGCATAGTTAAGCCAGTATACACTCCGCTATCGCTACGT
GACTGGGTCATGGCTGCGCCCCGACACCCGCCAACACCCGCTGACGCGCCCTGACGGGCTTGTCTGCTCC
CGGCATCCGCTTACAGACAAGCTGTGACCGTTTCCGGGAGCTGCATGTGTCAGAGGTTTTCACCGTCATC
ACCGAAACGCGCGAGGCAGGGTGCCTTGATGTGGGCGCCGGCGGTCGAGTGGCGACGGCGCGGCTTGTCC
GCGCCCTGGTAGATTGCCTGGCCGTAGGCCAGCCATTTTTGAGCGGCCAGCGGCCGCGATAGGCCGACGC
GAAGCGGCGGGGCGTAGGGAGCGCAGCGACCGAAGGGTAGGCGCTTTTTGCAGCTCTTGGGCTGTGCGCT
GGCCAGACAGTTATGCACAGGCCAGGCGGGTTTTAAGAGTTTTAATAAGTTTTAAAGAGTTTTAGGCGGA
AAAATCGCCTTTTTTCTCTTTTATATCAGTCACTTACATGTGTGACCGGTTCCCAATGTACGGCTTTGGG
TTCCCAATGTACGGGTTCCGGTTCCCAATGTACGGCTTTGGGTTCCCAATGTACGTGCTATCCACAGGAA
AGAGGCCTTTTCGACCTTTTTCCCCTGCTAGGGCAATTTGCCCTAGCATCTGCTCCGTACATTAGGAACC
GGCGGATGCTTCGCCCTCGATCAGGTTGCGGTAGCGCATGACTAGGATCGGGCCAGCCTGCCCCGCCTCC
TCCTTCAAATCGTACTCCGGCAGGTCATTTGACCCGATCAGCTTGCGCACGGTGAAACAGAACTTCTTGA
ACTCTCCGGCGCTGCCACTGCGTTCGTAGATCGTCTTGAACAACCATCTGGCTTCTGCCTTGCCTGCGGC
GCGGCGTGCCAGGCGGTAGAGAAAACGGCCGATGCCGGGATCGATCAAAAAGTAATCGGGGTGAACCGTC
AGCACGTCCGGGTTCTTGCCTTCTGTGATCTCGCGGTACATCCAATCAGCTAGCTCGATCTCGATGTACT
CCGGCCGCCCGGTTTCGCTCTTTACGATCTTGTAGCGGCTAATCAAGGCTTCACCCTCGGATACCGTCAC
CAGGCGGCCGTTCTTGGCCTTCTTCGTACGCTGCATGGCAACGTGCGTGGTGTTTAACCGAATGCAGGTT
TCTACCAGGTCGTCTTTCTGCTTTCCGCCATCGGCTCGCCGGCAGAACTTGAGTACGTCCGCAACGTGTG
GACGGAACACGCGGCCGGGCTTGTCTCCCTTCCCTTCCCGGTATCGGTTCATGGATTCGGTTAGATGGGA
AACCGCCATCAGTACCAGGTCGTAATCCCACACACTGGCCATGCCGGCCGGCCCTGCGGAAACCTCTACG
TGCCCGTCTGGAAGCTCGTAGCGGATCACCTCGCCAGCTCGTCGGTCACGCTTCGACAGACGGAAAACGG
CCACGTCCATGATGCTGCGACTATCGCGGGTGCCCACGTCATAGAGCATCGGAACGAAAAAATCTGGTTG
CTCGTCGCCCTTGGGCGGCTTCCTAATCGACGGCGCACCGGCTGCCGGCGGTTGCCGGGATTCTTTGCGG
ATTCGATCAGCGGCCGCTTGCCACGATTCACCGGGGCGTGCTTCTGCCTCGATGCGTTGCCGCTGGGCGG
CCTGCGCGGCCTTCAACTTCTCCACCAGGTCATCACCCAGCGCCGCGCCGATTTGTACCGGGCCGGATGG
TTTGCGACCGCTCACGCCGATTCCTCGGGCTTGGGGGTTCCAGTGCCATTGCAGGGCCGGCAGGCAACCC
AGCCGCTTACGCCTGGCCAACCGCCCGTTCCTCCACACATGGGGCATTCCACGGCGTCGGTGCCTGGTTG
TTCTTGATTTTCCATGCCGCCTCCTTTAGCCGCTAAAATTCATCTACTCATTTATTCATTTGCTCATTTA
CTCTGGTAGCTGCGCGATGTATTCAGATAGCAGCTCGGTAATGGTCTTGCCTTGGCGTACCGCGTACATC
TTCAGCTTGGTGTGATCCTCCGCCGGCAACTGAAAGTTGACCCGCTTCATGGCTGGCGTGTCTGCCAGGC
TGGCCAACGTTGCAGCCTTGCTGCTGCGTGCGCTCGGACGGCCGGCACTTAGCGTGTTTGTGCTTTTGCT
CATTTTCTCTTTACCTCATTAACTCAAATGAGTTTTGATTTAATTTCAGCGGCCAGCGCCTGGACCTCGC
GGGCAGCGTCGCCCTCGGGTTCTGATTCAAGAACGGTTGTGCCGGCGGCGGCAGTGCCTGGGTAGCTCAC
GCGCTGCGTGATACGGGACTCAAGAATGGGCAGCTCGTACCCGGCCAGCGCCTCGGCAACCTCACCGCCG
ATGCGCGTGCCTTTGATCGCCCGCGACACGACAAAGGCCGCTTGTAGCCTTCCATCCGTGACCTCAATGC
GCTGCTTAACCAGCTCCACCAGGTCGGCGGTGGCCCATATGTCGTAAGGGCTTGGCTGCACCGGAATCAG
CACGAAGTCGGCTGCCTTGATCGCGGACACAGCCAAGTCCGCCGCCTGGGGCGCTCCGTCGATCACTACG
AAGTCGCGCCGGCCGATGGCCTTCACGTCGCGGTCAATCGTCGGGCGGTCGATGCCGACAACGGTTAGCG
GTTGATCTTCCCGCACGGCCGCCCAATCGCGGGCACTGCCCTGGGGATCGGAATCGACTAACAGAACATC
GGCCCCGGCGAGTTGCAGGGCGCGGGCTAGATGGGTTGCGATGGTCGTCTTGCCTGACCCGCCTTTCTGG
TTAAGTACAGCGATAACCTTCATGCGTTCCCCTTGCGTATTTGTTTATTTACTCATCGCATCATATACGC
AGCGACCGCATGACGCAAGCTGTTTTACTCAAATACACATCACCTTTTTAGACGGCGGCGCTCGGTTTCT
TCAGCGGCCAAGCTGGCCGGCCAGGCCGCCAGCTTGGCATCAGACAAACCGGCCAGGATTTCATGCAGCC
GCACGGTTGAGCCGTGCGCGGGCGGCTCGAACACGTACCCGGCCGCGATCATCTCCGCCTCGATCTCTTC
GGTAATGAAAAACGGTTCGTCCTGGCCGTCCTGGTGCGGTTTCATGCTTGTTCCTCTTGGCGTTCATTCT
CGGCGGCCGCCAGGGCGTCGGCCTCGGTCAATGCGTCCTCACGGAAGGCACCGCGCCGCCTGGCCTCGGT
GGGCGTCACTTCCTCGCTGCGCTCAAGTGCGCGGTACAGGGTCGAGCGATGCACGCCAAGCAGTGCAGCC
GCCTCTTTCACGGTGCGGCCTTCCTGGTCGATCAGCTCGCGGGCGTGCGCGATCTGTGCCGGGGTGAGGG
TAGGGCGGGGGCCAAACTTCACGCCTCGGGCCTTGGCGGCCTCGCGCCCGCTCCGGGTGCGGTCGATGAT
TAGGGAACGCTCGAACTCGGCAATGCCGGCGAACACGGTCAACACCATGCGGCCGGCCGGCGTGGTGGTG
TCGGCCCACGGCTCTGCCAGGCTACGCAGGCCCGCGCCGGCCTCCTGGATGCGCTCGGCAATGTCCAGTA
GGTCGCGGGTGCTGCGGGCCAGGCGGTCTAGCCTGGTCACTGTCACAACGTCGCCAGGGCGTAGGTGGTC
AAGCATCCTGGCCAGCTCCGGGCGGTCGCGCCTGGTGCCGGTGATCTTCTCGGAAAACAGCTTGGTGCAG
CCGGCCGCGTGCAGTTCGGCCCGTTGGTTGGTCAAGTCCTGGTCGTCGGTGCTGACGCGGGCATAGCCCA
GCAGGCCAGCGGCGGCGCTCTTGTTCATGGCGTAATGTCTCCGGTTCTAGTCGCAAGTATTCTACTTTAT
GCGACTAAAACACGCGACAAGAAAACGCCAGGAAAAGGGCAGGGCGGCAGCCTGTCGCGTAACTTAGGAC
TTGTGCGACATGTCGTTTTCAGAAGACGGCTGCACTGAACGTCAGAAGCCGACTGCACTATAGCAGCGGA
GGGGTTGGATCAAAGTACTTTGATCCCGAGGGGAACCCTGTGGTTGGCATGCACATACAAATGGACGAAC
GGATAAACCTTTTCACGCCCTTTTAAATATCCGATTATTCTAATAAACGCTCTTTTCTCTTAGGTTTACC
CGCCAATATATCCTGTCAAACACTGATAGTTTAAACTGAAGGCGGGAAACGACAATCTGATCCAAGCTCA
AGCTGCTCTAGCATTCGCCATTCAGGCTGCGCAACTGTTGGGAAGGGCGATCGGTGCGGGCCTCTTCGCT
ATTACGCCAGCTGGCGAAAGGGGGATGTGCTGCAAGGCGATTAAGTTGGGTAACGCCAGGGTTTTCCCAG
TCACGACGTTGTAAAACGACGGCCAGTGCCACACTGAGCTCGATATCGGCGCGCCCCGGGAGCTCAGCGG
CAAAACACACCTAGACTAGATTTGTTTTGCTAACCCAATTGATATTAATTATATATGATTAATATTTATA
TGTATATGGAATTGGTTAATAAAATGCATCTGGTTCATCAAAGAATTATAAAGACACGTGACATTCATTT
AGGATAAGAAATATGGATGATCTCTTTCTCTTATTCAGATAATTAGTAATTACACATAACACACAACTTT
GATGCCCACATTATAGTGATTAGCATGTCACTATGTGTGCATCCTTTTATTTCATACATTAATTAACTTG
GCCAATCCAGAAGATGGACAAGTCTAGGCTCGAGTACCTGCACCAGCCGGGAATCGAACCCGGGTCTGTA
CCGTGGCAGGGTACTATTCTACCACTAGACCACTGGTGCTTTGTTGCACCGACTCGGTGCCACTTTGCTG
TTTCCAGCAAAGTTGATAACGGACTAGCCTTATTTAAACTTGCTATGCTGTTTCCAGCATAGCTCTTAAA
CTGAGACCACCGGTGGAAAGCGGGCAGTGAGCGCAACGCAATTAATGTGAGTTAGCTCACTCATTAGGCA
CCCCAGGCTTTACACTTTATGCTTCCGGCTCGTATGTTGTGTGGAATTGTGAGCGGATAACAATTTCACA
CAGGAAACAGCTATGACCATGATTACGCCAAGCGCGCAATTAACCCTCACTAAAGGGAACAAAAGCTGGA
GGACCTCGAGGGGGGGCCCGGTACCCAATTCGCCCTATAGTGAGTCGTATTACGCGCGCTCACTGGCCGT
CGTTTTACAACGTCGTGACTGGGAAAACCCTGGCGTTACCCAACTTAATCGCCTTGCAGCACATCCCCCT
TTCGCCAGCTGGCGTAATAGCGAAGAGGCCCGCACCGATCGCCCTTCCCAACAGTTGCGCAGCCTGAATG
GCGAATGGGACGCGCCCTGTAGCGGCGCCCGTCTCCAGGGGGGCACCCGTCAGTGCATTGCGCGATGCAT
GCACTGCCTCCATTGCGGTCACGCCGCCACGTTTTGCAATCTTCACAAGTTGGCCTGTGTCCAACTGTAA
GGTCTCCTGCACCAGCCGGGAATCGAACCCGGGTCTGTACCGTGGCAGGGTACTATTCTACCACTAGACC
ACTGGTGCTTTGTTCCTGCAGGCTGCACACACAATTACCGAAGCATGGTCAGCAACTATGAACATGAAAT
TATAACAATACCAAGCAAGTACAGCAGAAATCAGTCAATCAAATTATTCCAATATGTTAGATACACGATC
TAAACCACAATAACATCAGTGTACCTATCAACACCAACAGTGACCTAACAAAATAGAGAGTCGCACCGTG
CTCGAGTTCACAAAAATAATCTGCAGGTCTATGAACTACTAGAATTCCATCGGCAAACTGATTCAATAAC
TACTAGCACTATCCCGAGAGCACATAAGGCAGGTTAATTAACATAGGCTAGAATTTACAGGTGCAACAGT
TGATAAGATAGGCATAAGCAAGTAAAATATCCTGAAAGCTATGCTATGTAATCACTAATCAACAAGACGC
AGCCCTTAGATTAAACATGAACAGAGTAGAATCTATGCAACTAGAGGGACTGAATCAAAAACAACCTAAG
CAAAATATACCTGAAGCTGCTACTTGGATCAACGAGAAAAACAGAGACTAAATCCTACTGATTGAACAGA
TCGGAACAAATCACAACCCTAGCACAGTTCTACTTCTAGATCCGAACCAATAAATACTTGGACCACGAAC
AGCATCGCTCATAATCACAGATCCAGCATACCACGCGAACCCCATCTAACCCTGTTCAAATCTACCACAG
ATCGCAAAACGGAGACTAACAACAACATCTCACAATCACGAACAGGCCGGGAAATCAAATCAAACGCGAG
GAACGGAGAGGATCAGAAAATCGCATACCTTGAGAAGGCGATTCGACGCTTCGCTTCGAGGGGAGATTTT
TTTTTCTCTGCGATTTTGGGGATTCGATTGATGGAGGAAGAGGCGAGGAGGGGGTGGGGTATTTATAGGT
GGGGAGGGGGGGACTCGTGAGTGGGCCCAGGGGTGCGGTGGGTGGGGCCCAGTGAGAATATAGACAAATA
AAGAGAGGGAGAGGCGGTTTGGGGAGTCCGTCCCCACCACGCAAACGCGAGAAGGAAAGAAAGGAACGGA
AAGGGGGCGGGTCCAGACGGCGCCGCGGAGATATCGAGGAGGTGGAAAGCTGATGCCGTTTGCTCACGGC
GGGGTTGGTGGCCGTTAACACGCAGCGAAGCGGCGTTACTGCCGTGTACGTTTTGTGACCTTTCGAAAGA
GAGCCCCAGCCCAAGAAAGGCTGGCCAGGTTTTTTTGTACTGTGTACGATTACGACGGAAGAAAACATAC
TCGTTGTTTTGTATTGGTAGATACTGGGCCGTAGTAAAATTAGAATCAGTTGTTAATTGGTTATTATATA
TACCATCTTAAGCTACCAAAATTAATAAAGTTGTGATGGCTATGGTATATTTTGGTAGTGAATTATATTG
ATTTGGTATATATTAGAATCAATCCAACCACAACACAACCAAAAATACCTGAAGCTCAATATTGATGGTG
CTTTTCGACTATCTAGCAAATGTGGTGAATGGGGCTTTATAATTGAAGCAGCCCAGGATGCACTTTGTGC
AGAGACTGATGTGCTCCGGCGCGCCGTCCGAGCTCAGCGCTTATCTTTAATCATATTCCATAGTCCATAC
CATAGCACATACAGTAGTTATATGCTGCAGAAGAGATCCAACAAAACATTCACAATGGATTATAGAAACA
TTTGTTTATTCATTATAATGTGATCTTACATTCATTTAATATTAGAAAAAGCCACAAATTCATAACACAA
CAAGCCAAGAAAAAAACACAAACTTAAGCACACAAGCTTTTTATTTGACACACCAAATATTTCATCTTCA
TCTTCATATACTCGAGAAGCTCACACTTTTCTTTTCTTTTTGGGCTCAAACTCTGAACCATCAGCAGTAC
GCTTTGAACCTCCCGACAGCATCTTGATTTTATTCTCGCCGTTTGAATCTTGTATTACTAACGCCCATGG
CTTGTATTCTGGAGCATCGGAGGTCAATAACATCACATTCTCGTCGGTAGACTCGTCATAAGCAGTATGC
ACTAGAATGTCCGATTCGGGCTTGTTGCCGATCACCTCCTCCACTTCTTCAGGGAGCATCAGGATGCTCT
CTTGGATGACCAACTGCTTCCCAGTCTCTTTCTCAATAATATCACTCAGGTTCGTCGAACCGCCTGACCC
CCCCGACCCGCCGGATAGCATTTTGATTTTGTTCTCACCGTTAGAGTCCTGGATGACCAACGCCCACGGC
TTGTACTCAGGTGCATCAGAAGTCAAAAGCATGACATTCTCATCCGTGCTTTCGTCGTACGCGGTATGAA
CAAGAATGTCAGATTCAGGCTTGTTGCCGATGACCTCCTCCACCTCCTCCGGAAGCATGAGAATGCTCTC
TTGTATAACCAGCTGTTTCCCAGTTTCCTTCTCGATTATATCTGAGAGATTAGTGCTTCCTCCGGAGCCG
CCAGAGCCACCAGATCCTGCCTTCTTCTTCTTCGCCTGCCCCGCCTTCTTCGTCGCCGCTGGCCGCTTGT
CGCCCCCGAGCTGAGACAGGTCGATGCGCGTCTCGTAGAGGCCGGTAATCGACTGGTGGATGAGGGTCGC
GTCCAGGACCTCCTTAGTGCTTGTGTACCTCTTGCGATCGATAGTTGTGTCGAAGTACTTGAAAGCAGCA
GGGGCGCCGAGGTTCGTCAGGGTGAAGAGATGAATGATATTCTCAGCCTGCTCCCTGATTGGCTTGTCGC
GGTGCTTGTTGTACGCGGAGAGGACCTTATCCAGATTCGCGTCGGCCAGGATCACGCGCTTGGAGAACTC
GGAAATCTGCTCAATGATCTCGTCGAGGTAATGCTTGTGCTGCTCGACGAACAGCTGCTTCTGCTCGTTG
TCCTCGGGGCTGCCCTTGAGCTTCTCGTAGTGGGAGGCCAGGTAGAGGAAGTTCACATACTTGGACGGCA
GAGCCAGCTCGTTCCCCTTCTGCAGCTCGCCAGCGGAAGCCAGCATCCGCTTCCTGCCGTTCTCCAGCTC
GAAGAGTGAGTACTTGGGGAGCTTAATGATCAGGTCCTTCTTCACCTCCTTGTAGCCCTTCGCCTCCAGG
AAATCGATCGGGTTCTTCTCGAAGCTGGAGCGCTCCATAATCGTGATCCCCAGCAGCTCCTTCACGCTCT
TGAGCTTCTTGGACTTGCCCTTCTCAACCTTCGCCACAACCAGGACCGAGTAGGCCACAGTGGGGCTGTC
GAACCCGCCGTACTTCTTCGGATCCCAGTCCTTCTTGCGGGCGATGAGCTTGTCGCTGTTCCGCTTAGGC
AGAATTGACTCCTTAGAGAACCCGCCAGTCTGGACCTCTGTCTTCTTGACGATATTCACTTGTGGCATGG
AGAGAACCTTCCTGACGGTCGCGAAATCCCTGCCCTTGTCCCACACGATCTCCCCCGTCTCGCCGTTCGT
CTCGATGAGGGGGCGCTTCCGGATCTCGCCATTGGCCAGAGTGATCTCTGTCTTGAAGAAATTCATAATG
TTAGAGTAGAAGAAGTACTTGGCGGTAGCCTTGCCAATCTCCTGCTCCGACTTGGCGATCATCTTCCTCA
CATCGTAAACCTTGTAGTCCCCGTACACGAACTCGCTCTCGAGCTTTGGGTACTTCTTGATCAGAGCTGT
GCCGACCACCGCGTTCAGGTACGCGTCATGGGCATGGTGGTAATTGTTGATCTCCCGAACCTTGTAGAAC
TGGAAATCCTTCCTGAAGTCGGAGACGAGCTTTGACTTCAGGGTGATGACCTTCACCTCGCGGATCAGCT
TGTCATTCTCATCGTACTTAGTGTTCATCCGTGAGTCGAGAATCTGCGCAACGTGCTTAGTGATCTGCCG
TGTCTCGACCAGCTGCCTCTTGATGAAGCCCGCCTTGTCCAGCTCAGAGAGCCCGCCCCTCTCAGCCTTT
GTGAGGTTATCGAACTTCCGCTGCGTGATCAGCTTGGCATTCAGGAGCTGGCGCCAGTAGTTCTTCATCT
TCTTAACGACCTCCTCTGAAGGAACATTATCAGACTTGCCCCGGTTCTTGTCCGACCTGGTGAGGACCTT
GTTGTCAATGGAGTCATCCTTCAGGAATGACTGTGGAACGATATGATCGACGTCGTAATCGCTGAGCCTG
TTAATATCCAGCTCCTGGTCCACATACATATCGCGGCCATTCTGGAGGTAGTACAGGTAGAGCTTCTCAT
TCTGCAGCTGCGTGTTCTCCACCGGGTGCTCCTTGAGGATCTGGGACCCCAGCTCCTTAATGCCCTCCTC
GATCCTCTTCATCCTCTCGCGTGAGTTCTTCTGGCCCTTCTGCGTGGTCTGATTCTCCCGGGCCATCTCA
ATGACGATGTTCTCAGGCTTGTGCCTGCCCATGACCTTCACCAGCTCGTCCACAACCTTCACGGTCTGCA
GAATCCCCTTCTTGATAGCTGGCGAGCCAGCGAGGTTCGCGATATGCTCGTGCAGCGAGTCCCCCTGGCC
GCTCACCTGAGCCTTCTGGATATCCTCCTTGAATGTGAGGCTGTCATCGTGAATCAGCTGCATGAAATTG
CGGTTCGCGAAGCCATCGCTCTTCAGGAAGTCGAGGATCGTCTTCCCGGACTGCTTGTCCCGAATGCCGT
TGATGAGCTTCCTGCTCAGCCTCCCCCAGCCGGTGTACCTCCTCCTCTTGAGCTGCTTCATGACCTTGTC
ATCGAAGAGATGGGCGTAAGTCTTCAGGCGCTCCTCGATCATCTCCCGGTCCTCGAACAGAGTGAGTGTC
AGCACAATGTCCTCGAGGATATCCTCATTCTCCTCGTTGTCCAGGAAGTCCTTATCCTTAATGATCTTCA
GGAGATCGTGGTAGGTCCCCAGGGAGGCGTTGAAGCGGTCCTCAACGCCAGAGATCTCGACCGAATCGAA
GCACTCAATCTTCTTGAAGTAGTCCTCCTTGAGCTGCTTAACCGTGACCTTCCGGTTGGTCTTGAACAGG
AGGTCCACGATGGCCTTCTTCTGCTCCCCAGACAGGAAAGCCGGCTTCCTCATGCCCTCGGTCACATACT
TCACCTTAGTCAGCTCGTTGTAGACTGTGAAGTACTCGTACAGGAGCGAGTGCTTAGGGAGCACCTTCTC
ATTTGGCAGGTTCTTGTCGAAATTCGTCATCCTCTCGATGAACGACTGAGCGCTAGCGCCCTTGTCGACC
ACCTCCTCGAAGTTCCACGGCGTGATCGTCTCCTCTGACTTGCGGGTCATCCAAGCGAAGCGGGAGTTGC
CCCTAGCGAGTGGGCCGACGTAGTACGGGATCCTGAAAGTCAGAATCTTCTCGATCTTCTCGCGGTTATC
CTTGAGGAAAGGGTAGAAGTCCTCCTGCCTCCTCAGGATAGCGTGCAGCTCCCCGAGATGAATCTGGTGT
GGGATGCTGCCGTTATCGAATGTCCGCTGCTTCCTCAGGAGGTCCTCGCGATTGAGCTTCACCAGCAGCT
CCTCCGTGCCGTCCATCTTCTCCAGAATCGGCTTGATGAACTTGTAGAACTCCTCCTGAGAGGCCCCGCC
GTCAATGTACCCAGCGTAGCCGTTCTTCGACTGATCGAAGAAGATCTCCTTGTACTTCTCGGGGAGCTGC
TGCCTGACCAGCGCCTTCAGGAGGGTCAGATCCTGATGGTGCTCGTCGTAGCGCTTGATCATGGAGGCTG
AGAGCGGAGCCTTCGTAATCTCGGTGTTCACCCTGAGAATATCAGACAGGAGGATGGCGTCCGACAGATT
CTTGGCAGCGAGGAACAGGTCCGCGTACTGATCGCCGATCTGGGCCAGGAGGTTATCCAGGTCATCGTCG
TATGTGTCCTTGGAGAGCTGCAGCTTGGCGTCCTCAGCGAGATCGAAATTCGACTTGAAGTTGGGCGTGA
GCCCCAGGCTGAGCGCAATGAGATTCCCGAACAGGCCGTTCTTCTTCTCGCCCGGCAGCTGGGCGATCAG
GTTCTCGAGGCGCCGAGACTTCGAGAGCCTAGCGGACAGGATAGCCTTCGCGTCGACGCCTGACGCATTA
ATGGGGTTCTCCTCGAAGAGCTGGTTGTACGTCTGCACGAGCTGGATGAACAGCTTGTCAACATCGCTAT
TGTCCGGGTTGAGATCCCCCTCGATCAGGAAATGGCCCCTGAACTTAATCATGTGGGCCAGAGCGAGGTA
GATCAGGCGGAGGTCCGCCTTATCTGTGGAGTCCACGAGCTTCTTCCGCAGATGGTAGATCGTAGGGTAC
TTCTCGTGGTAGGCAACCTCGTCGACAATGTTGCCGAAGATTGGATGCCGCTCGTGCTTCTTATCCTCCT
CCACGAGGAATGACTCCTCCAGCCTGTGGAAGAAAGAATCGTCAACCTTCGCCATCTCGTTGGAGAAAAT
CTCCTGCAGGTAGCAGATGCGATTCTTCCTGCGCGTGTACCGCCTGCGGGCGGTGCGCTTGAGCCGCGTA
GCCTCAGCCGTCTCGCCGCTGTCGAACAGGAGAGCGCCAATGAGATTCTTCTTGATGGAATGCCGATCGG
TGTTGCCCAGGACCTTGAACTTCTTTGAGGGCACCTTGTACTCGTCGGTGATCACGGCCCAGCCAACAGA
GTTAGTCCCAATAGCGAGGCCGATCGAGTACTTCTTGTCAGCAGCTGGCACCCCGTGGATGCCAACCTTC
CTCTTCTTCTTCGGAGCCATCGAACCCCCGCTGCTGCCCCCGCTGCTTTCAGGTGTTGCGCTCTCGCTTG
TGCCAGGTGTCTCAGAGCCAGAGGAGCCTCCGCTAGATCCTCCGGAGTTGATGGAGCTCTGGGCCTTCTT
CTGAGCATTGAACACCTGTCTAGGCATCCGATAGAAATCGCACAGCAGGGCGGCACATTCATCTGCCAGG
ATTCCCTCGGTAATTTCGACGCGGTGATTCATGCCGGGGTAGTTCAGCACGTTCATCAGGGAGCCTGCGG
CGCCTCTTTTTGAGTTCCTCACGCCAAACACCACGCGGCCGATCCTAGAGTTGATCATGGCGCCGGCGCA
CATCACGCAAGGCTCGAATGTCACGTACAGGGTGGCGTCAATCAGTCGTGAGTTCTGCATGACCAGGCCG
CCCTGTCTCAGGGCCATAATTTCGGCATGGGCTGTTGGGTCGTGCAGGCCGATGCGGCGGTTCCAGCCCT
CGCCGATCACTCTATTGTTCAGCACCAGCACGGCTCCCACAGGCGCCTCCCCCTCATCCCGTGCCCTCTT
GGCCAGGGTCAGGGCATGTCTCATCCAGTACTCGTGGGAAAACTCCACCTCAGAGACTTTCCGCTTCTTC
TTTGGTGACTCGAACTCGCTTCCGTCGGCTGTCCGTTTCATTCCTGCAGGCTGCAGAAGTAACACCAAAC
AACAGGGTGAGCATCGACAAAAGAAACAGTACCAAGCAAATAAATAGCGTATGAAGGCAGGGCTAAAAAA
ATCCACATATAGCTGCTGCATATGCCATCATCCAAGTATATCAAGATCAAAATAATTATAAAACATACTT
GTTTATTATAATAGATAGGTACTCAAGGTTAGAGCATATGAATAGATGCTGCATATGCCATCATGTATAT
GCATCAGTAAAACCCACATCAACATGTATACCTATCCTAGATCGATATTTCCATCCATCTTAAACTCGTA
ACTATGAAGATGTATGACACACACATACAGTTCCAAAATTAATAAATACACCAGGTAGTTTGAAACAGTA
TTCTACTCCGATCTTGAACGAATGAACGACCGCCCAACCACACCACATCATCACAACCAAGCGAACAAAA
AGCATCTCTGTATATGCATCAGTAAAACCCGCATCAACATGTATACCTATCCTAGATCGATATTTCCATC
CATCATCTTCAATTCGTAACTATGAATATGTATGGCACACACATACAGATCCAAAATTAATAAATCCACC
AGGTAGTTTGAAACAGAATTAATTCTACTCCGATCTTGAACGACCGCCCAACCAGACCACATCATCACAA
CCAAGACAAAAAAAAGCATGAAAAGATGACCCGACAAACAAGTGCACGGCATATATTGAAATAAAGGAAA
AGGGCAAACCAAACCCTATGCAACGAAACAAAAAAAATCATGAAATCGATCCCGTCTGCGGAACGGCTAG
AGCCATCCCAGGATTCCCCAAAGAGAAACACTGGCAAGTTAGCAATCAGAACGTGTCTGACGTACAGGTC
GCATCCGTGTACGAACGCTAGTAGCACGGATCTAACACAAACACGGATCTAACACAAACATGAACAGAAG
TAGAACTACCGGGCCCTAACCATGGACCGGAACGCCGATCTTGAGAAGGTAGAGAGGGGGGGGGGGGAGG
ACGAGCGGCGTACCTTGAAGCGGAGGTGCCGACGGGTGGATTTGGGGGAGTTCTGGTTGTGTGTGTGTGC
GCTCCGAACAACACGAGGTTGGGGAAAGAGGGTGTGGAGGGGGTGTCTATTTATTACGGCGGGCGAGGAA
GGGAAAGCGAAGGAGCGGTGGGAAAGGAATCCCCCGTAGCTGCCGGTGCCGTGAGAGGAGGAGGAGGCCG
CCTGCCGTGCCGGCTCACGTCTGCCGCTCCGCCACGCAATTTCTGGATGCCGACAGCGGAGCAAGTCCAA
CGGTGGAGCGGAACTCTCGAGAGGGGTCCAGAGGCAGCGACAGAGATGCCGTGCCGTCTGCTTCGCTTGG
CCCGACGCGACGCTGCTGGTTCGCTGGTTGGTGTCCGTTAGACTCGTCGACGGCGTTTAACAGGCTGGCA
TTATCTACTCGAAACAAGAAAAATGTTTCCTTAGTTTTTTTAATTTCTTAAAGGGTATTTGTTTAATTTT
TAGTCACTTTATTTTATTCTATTTTATATCTAAATTATTAAATAAAAAAACTAAAATAGAGTTTTAGTTT
TCTTAATTTAGAGGCTAAAATAGAATAAAATAGATGTACTAAAAAAATTAGTCTATAAAAACCATTAACC
CTAAACCCTAAATGGATGTACTAATAAAATGGATGAAGTATTATATAGGTGAAGCTATTTGCAAAAAAAA
AGGAGAACACATGCACACTAAAAAGATAAAACTGTAGAGTCCTGTTGTCAAAATACTCAATTGTCCTTTA
GACCATGTCTAACTGTTCATTTATATGATTCTCTAAAACACTGATATTATTGTAGTACTATAGATTATAT
TATTCGTAGAGTAAAGTTTAAATATATGTATAAAGATAGATAAACTGCACTTCAAACAAGTGTGACAAAA
AAAATATGTGGTAATTTTTTATAACTTAGACATGCAATGCTCACCTTATCTCAAGAGAGGGGCACGACCG
GGTCACGCTGCACTGCAGCTCCGGCGCGCCGATCCCCGGGTACCGAGCTCGAATTCGTAATCATGTCATA
GCTGTTTCCTGTGTGAAATTGTTATCCGCTCACAATTCCACACAACATACGAGCCGGAAGCATAAAGTGT
AAAGCCTGGGGTGCCTAATGAGTGAGCTAACTCACATTAATTGCGTTGCGCTCACTGCCCGCTTTCCAGT
CGGGAAACCTGTCGTGCCAGCTGCATTAATGAATCGGCCAACGCGCGGGGAGAGGCGGTTTGCGTATTGG
CTAGAGCAGCTTGCCAACATGGTGGAGCACGACACTCTCGTCTACTCCAAGAATATCAAAGATACAGTCT
CAGAAGACCAAAGGGCTATTGAGACTTTTCAACAAAGGGTAATATCGGGAAACCTCCTCGGATTCCATTG
CCCAGCTATCTGTCACTTCATCAAAAGGACAGTAGAAAAGGAAGGTGGCACCTACAAATGCCATCATTGC
GATA
Features (pLannotate 1.2.2; 37 found; start..end, strand, type, name):
    619..1326    +  CDS            mCherry: mCherry is a basic (constitutively fluorescent) red fluorescent protein published in 2004, derived from Discosoma sp.. It is reported to be a very rapidly-maturing monomer with low acid sensitivity.
   1348..2373    +  CDS            HygR: aminoglycoside phosphotransferase from E. coli; aph(4)-Ia; confers resistance to hygromycin
   2414..2588    +  polyA_signal   CaMV poly(A) signal: cauliflower mosaic virus polyadenylation signal
   2666..2690    -  misc_feature   LB T-DNA repeat: left border repeat from nopaline C58 T-DNA
   3115..3909    +  CDS            KanR: aminoglycoside phosphotransferase; aphA-3; confers resistance to kanamycin
   4008..4077    -  ncRNA          RNA-OUT: Accession: RF00240 - RNA-OUT
   5334..5922    +  rep_origin     ori: high-copy-number ColE1/pMB1/pBR322/pUC origin of replication
   6108..6248    -  misc_feature   bom: basis of mobility region from pBR322
   6350..6389    -  CDS            rop (fragment): Rop protein, which maintains plasmids at low copy number; rop
   6592..6786    -  rep_origin     pVS1 oriV: origin of replication for the Pseudomonas plasmid pVS1 (Heeb et al., 2000)
   6852..7925    -  CDS            pVS1 RepA: replication protein from the Pseudomonas plasmid pVS1 (Heeb et al., 2000)
   8354..8983    -  CDS            pVS1 StaA: stability protein from the Pseudomonas plasmid pVS1 (Heeb et al., 2000)
   9543..9944    -  CDS            Y4CG_SINFN (fragment): Protein inferred from homology: Swiss-Prot protein existence level 3. From Sinorhizobium fredii (strain NBRC 101917 / NGR234).
  10284..10308   -  misc_feature   RB T-DNA repeat: right border repeat from nopaline C58 T-DNA
  10374..10528   -  CDS            lacZα (fragment): LacZα fragment of β-galactosidase; lacZ fragment
  10888..10958   -  ncRNA          tRNA: Accession: RF00005 - tRNA
  11000..11043   -  misc_RNA       tracrRNA (fragment): trans-activating CRISPR RNA for the Streptococcus pyogenes CRISPR/Cas9 system
  11103..11124   +  protein_bind   CAP binding site: CAP binding activates transcription in the presence of cAMP. E. coli catabolite activator protein
  11139..11169   +  promoter       lac promoter: promoter for the E. coli lac operon
  11173..11195   +  protein_bind   lac operator (fragment): The lac repressor binds to the lac operator to inhibit transcription in E. coli. This inhibition can be relieved by adding lactose or isopropyl-β-D-thiogalactopyranoside (IPTG). lac repressor encoded by lacI
  11238..11256   +  promoter       T3 promoter: promoter for bacteriophage T3 RNA polymerase
  11272..11295   +  misc_feature   MCS (fragment): pBluescript multiple cloning site
  11304..11322   -  promoter       T7 promoter: promoter for bacteriophage T7 RNA polymerase
  11330..11485   +  CDS            lacZα (fragment): LacZα fragment of β-galactosidase; lacZ fragment
  11490..11508   +  rep_origin     f1 ori (fragment): f1 bacteriophage origin of replication; arrow indicates direction of (+) strand synthesis
  11627..11697   -  ncRNA          tRNA: Accession: RF00005 - tRNA
  13270..13518   -  terminator     HSP terminator: efficient transcription terminator from the Arabidopsis thaliana heat shock protein 18.2 gene (Nagaya et al., 2010)
  13597..13845   -  CDS            UGI: UNGI_BPPB2 - Experimental evidence at protein level: Swiss-Prot protein existence level 1. This protein binds specifically and reversibly to the host uracil-DNA glycosylase, preventing removal of uracil residues from PBS2 DNA by the host uracil-excision repair system. From Bacillus phage PBS2 (Bacteriophage PBS2).
  14209..18309   -  CDS            cas9: CAS9_STRP1 - Also known as csn1 From Streptococcus pyogenes serotype M1.
  18463..18954   -  CDS            tadA: TADA_ECOLI - Also known as yfhC. Experimental evidence at protein level: Swiss-Prot protein existence level 1. Catalyzes the deamination of adenosine to inosine at the wobble position 34 of tRNA(Arg2). Essential for cell viability. From Escherichia coli (strain K12).
  19021..21018   -  promoter       Ubi promoter: maize polyubiquitin gene promoter
  21031..21056   -  misc_feature   MCS (fragment): pUC18/19 multiple cloning site
  21087..21109   -  protein_bind   lac operator (fragment): The lac repressor binds to the lac operator to inhibit transcription in E. coli. This inhibition can be relieved by adding lactose or isopropyl-β-D-thiogalactopyranoside (IPTG). lac repressor encoded by lacI
  21113..21143   -  promoter       lac promoter: promoter for the E. coli lac operon
  21158..21179   -  protein_bind   CAP binding site: CAP binding activates transcription in the presence of cAMP. E. coli catabolite activator protein
  21192..21280   -  CDS            lacI (fragment): lac repressor; lacI; The lac repressor binds to the lac operator to inhibit transcription in E. coli. This inhibition can be relieved by adding lactose or isopropyl-β-D-thiogalactopyranoside (IPTG).
  21370..552     +  promoter       CaMV 35S promoter (enhanced) (across the origin): cauliflower mosaic virus 35S promoter with a duplicated enhancer region
