>Addgene plasmid #214253 | pGEL853 Sequencing Result | analyzer sequence | sequence record 430685
AAGGAAAGGCTATCGTTCAAGATGCCTCTGCCGACAGTGGTCCCAAAGATGGACCCCCACCCACGAGGAG
CATCGTGGAAAAAGAAGACGTTCCAACCACGTCTTCAAAGCAAGTGGATTGATGTGATATCTCCACTGAC
GTAAGGGATGACGCACAATCCCACTATCCTTCGCAAGACCCTTCCTCTATATAAGGAAGTTCATTTCATT
TGGAGAGGACACGCTGAAATCACCAGTCTCTCTCTACAAATCTATCTCTCTCGAGCTTTCGCAGATCCGG
GGGGCAATGAGATATGGTGAGCAAGGGCGAGGAGGATAACATGGCCATCATCAAGGAGTTCATGCGCTTC
AAGGTGCACATGGAGGGCTCCGTGAACGGCCACGAGTTCGAGATCGAGGGCGAGGGCGAGGGCCGCCCCT
ACGAGGGCACCCAGACCGCCAAGCTGAAGGTGACCAAGGGTGGCCCCCTGCCCTTCGCCTGGGACATCCT
GTCCCCTCAGTTCATGTACGGCTCCAAGGCCTACGTGAAGCACCCCGCCGACATCCCCGACTACTTGAAG
CTGTCCTTCCCCGAGGGCTTCAAGTGGGAGCGCGTGATGAACTTCGAGGACGGCGGCGTGGTGACCGTGA
CCCAGGACTCCTCCCTGCAGGACGGCGAGTTCATCTACAAGGTGAAGCTGCGCGGCACCAACTTCCCCTC
CGACGGCCCCGTAATGCAGAAGAAGACCATGGGCTGGGAGGCCTCCTCCGAGCGGATGTACCCCGAGGAC
GGCGCCCTGAAGGGCGAGATCAAGCAGAGGCTGAAGCTGAAGGACGGCGGCCACTACGACGCTGAGGTCA
AGACCACCTACAAGGCCAAGAAGCCCGTGCAGCTGCCCGGCGCCTACAACGTCAACATCAAGTTGGACAT
CACCTCCCACAACGAGGACTACACCATCGTGGAACAGTACGAACGCGCCGAGGGCCGCCACTCCACCGGC
GGCATGGACGAGCTTTACAAGTCGGGCGGAGGTGGCTCTGATATGAAAAAGCCTGAACTCACCGCGACGT
CTGTCGAGAAGTTTCTGATCGAAAAGTTCGACAGCGTGTCCGACCTGATGCAGCTCTCGGAGGGCGAAGA
ATCTCGTGCTTTCAGCTTCGATGTAGGAGGGCGTGGATATGTCCTGCGGGTAAATAGCTGCGCCGATGGT
TTCTACAAAGATCGTTATGTTTATCGGCACTTTGCATCGGCCGCGCTCCCGATTCCGGAAGTGCTTGACA
TTGGGGAATTCAGCGAGAGCCTGACCTATTGCATCTCCCGCCGTGCACAGGGTGTCACGTTGCAAGACCT
GCCTGAAACCGAACTGCCCGCTGTTCTGCAGCCGGTCGCGGAGGCCATGGATGCGATCGCTGCGGCCGAT
CTTAGCCAGACGAGCGGGTTCGGCCCATTCGGACCGCAAGGAATCGGTCAATACACTACATGGCGTGATT
TCATATGCGCGATTGCTGATCCCCATGTGTATCACTGGCAAACTGTGATGGACGACACCGTCAGTGCGTC
CGTCGCGCAGGCTCTCGATGAGCTGATGCTTTGGGCCGAGGACTGCCCCGAAGTCCGGCACCTCGTGCAC
GCGGATTTCGGCTCCAACAATGTCCTGACGGACAATGGCCGCATAACAGCGGTCATTGACTGGAGCGAGG
CGATGTTCGGGGATTCCCAATACGAGGTCGCCAACATCTTCTTCTGGAGGCCGTGGTTGGCTTGTATGGA
GCAGCAGACGCGCTACTTCGAGCGGAGGCATCCGGAGCTTGCAGGATCGCCACGACTCCGGGCGTATATG
CTCCGCATTGGTCTTGACCAACTCTATCAGAGCTTGGTTGACGGCAATTTCGATGATGCAGCTTGGGCGC
AGGGTCGATGCGACGCAATCGTCCGATCCGGAGCCGGGACTGTCGGGCGTACACAAATCGCCCGCAGAAG
CGCGGCCGTCTGGACCGATGGCTGTGTAGAAGTACTCGCCGATAGTGGAAACCGACGCCCCAGCACTCGT
CCGAGGGCAAAGAAATAGAGTAGATGCCGACCGGGATCTGTCGATCGACAAGCTCGAGTTTCTCCATAAT
AATGTGTGAGTAGTTCCCAGATAAGGGAATTAGGGTTCCTATAGGGTTTCGCTCATGTGTTGAGCATATA
AGAAACCCTTAGTATGTATTTGTATTTGTAAAATACTTCTATCAATAAAATTTCTAATTCCTAAAACCAA
AATCCAGTACTAAAATCCAGATCCCCCGAATTAATTCGGCGTTAATTCAGTACATTAAAAACGTCCGCAA
TGTGTTATTAAGTTGTCTAAGCGTCAATTTGTTTACACCACAATATATCCTGCCACCAGCCAGCCAACAG
CTCCCCGACCGGCAGCTCGGCACAAAATCACCACTCGATACAGGCAGCCCATCAGTCCGGGACGGCGTCA
GCGGGAGAGCCGTTGTAAGGCGGCAGACTTTGCTCATGTTACCGATGCTATTCGGAAGAACGGCAACTAA
GCTGCCGGGTTTGAAACACGGATGATCTCGCGGAGGGTAGCATGTTGATTGTAACGATGACAGAGCGTTG
CTGCCTGTGATCACCGCGGTTTCAAAATCGGCTCCGTCGATACTATGTTATACGCCAACTTTGAAAACAA
CTTTGAAAAAGCTGTTTTCTGGTATTTAAGGTTTTAGAATGCAAGGAACAGTGAATTGGAGTTCGTCTTG
TTATAATTAGCTTCTTGGGGTATCTTTAAATACTGTAGAAAAGAGGAAGGAAATAATAAATGGCTAAAAT
GAGAATATCACCGGAATTGAAAAAACTGATCGAAAAATACCGCTGCGTAAAAGATACGGAAGGAATGTCT
CCTGCTAAGGTATATAAGCTGGTGGGAGAAAATGAAAACCTATATTTAAAAATGACGGACAGCCGGTATA
AAGGGACCACCTATGATGTGGAACGGGAAAAGGACATGATGCTATGGCTGGAAGGAAAGCTGCCTGTTCC
AAAGGTCCTGCACTTTGAACGGCATGATGGCTGGAGCAATCTGCTCATGAGTGAGGCCGATGGCGTCCTT
TGCTCGGAAGAGTATGAAGATGAACAAAGCCCTGAAAAGATTATCGAGCTGTATGCGGAGTGCATCAGGC
TCTTTCACTCCATCGACATATCGGATTGTCCCTATACGAATAGCTTAGACAGCCGCTTAGCCGAATTGGA
TTACTTACTGAATAACGATCTGGCCGATGTGGATTGCGAAAACTGGGAAGAAGACACTCCATTTAAAGAT
CCGCGCGAGCTGTATGATTTTTTAAAGACGGAAAAGCCCGAAGAGGAACTTGTCTTTTCCCACGGCGACC
TGGGAGACAGCAACATCTTTGTGAAAGATGGCAAAGTAAGTGGCTTTATTGATCTTGGGAGAAGCGGCAG
GGCGGACAAGTGGTATGACATTGCCTTCTGCGTCCGGTCGATCAGGGAGGATATCGGGGAAGAACAGTAT
GTCGAGCTATTTTTTGACTTACTGGGGATCAAGCCTGATTGGGAGAAAATAAAATATTATATTTTACTGG
ATGAATTGTTTTAGTACCTAGAATGCATGACCAAAATCCCTTAACGTGAGTTTTCGTTCCACTGAGCGCT
GATGAATCCCCTAATGATTTTTATCAAAATCATTAAGTTAAGGTAGATACACATCTTGTCATATGATCAA
ATGGTTTCGCCAAAAATCAATAATCAGACAACAAAATGTGCGAACTCGATATTTTACACGACTCTCTTTA
CCAATTCTGCCCCGAATTACACTTAAAACGACTCAACAGCTTAACGTTGGCTTGCCACGCCTTACTTGAC
TGTAAAACTCTCACTCTTACCGAACTTGGCCGTAACCTGCCAACCAAAGCGAGAACAAAACATAACATCA
AACGAATCGACCGATTGTTAGGTAATCGTCACCTCCACAAAGAGCGACTCGCTGTATACCGTTGGCATGC
TAGCTTTATCTGTTCGGGCAATACGATGCCCATTGTACTTGTTGACTGGTCTGATATCCGTGAGCAAAAA
CGGCTTATGGTATTGCGAGCTTCAGTCGCACTACACGGTCGTTCTGTTACTCTTTATGAGAAAGCGTTCC
CGCTTTCAGAGCAATGTTCAAAGAAAGCTCATGACCAATTTCTAGCCGACCTTGCGAGCATTCTACCGAG
TAACACCACACCGCTCATTGTCAGTGATGCTGGCTTTAAAGTGCCATGGTATAAATCCGTTGAGAAGCTG
GGTTGGTACTGGTTAAGTCGAGTAAGAGGAAAAGTACAATATGCAGACCTAGGAGCGGAAAACTGGAAAC
CTATCAGCAACTTACATGATATGTCATCTAGTCACTCAAAGACTTTAGGCTATAAGAGGCTGACTAAAAG
CAATCCAATCTCATGCCAAATTCTATTGTATAAATCTCGCTCTAAAGGCCGAAAAAATCAGCGCTCGACA
CGGACTCATTGTCACCACCCGTCACCTAAAATCTACTCAGCGTCGGCAAAGGAGCCATGGATTCTAGCAA
CTAACTTACCTGTTGAAATTCGAACACCCAAACAACTTGTTAATATCTATTCGAAGCGAATGCAGATTGA
AGAAACCTTCCGAGACTTGAAAAGTCCTGCCTACGGACTAGGCCTACGCCATAGCCGAACGAGCAGCTCA
GAGCGTTTTGATATCATGCTGCTAATCGCCCTGATGCTTCAACTAACATGTTGGCTTGCGGGCGTTCATG
CTCAGAAACAAGGTTGGGACAAGCACTTCCAGGCTAACACAGTCAGAAATCGAAACGTACTCTCAACAGT
TCGCTTAGGCATGGAAGTTTTGCGGCATTCTGGCTACACAATAACAAGGGAAGACTTACTCGTGGCTGCA
ACCCTACTAGCTCAAAATTTATTCACACATGGTTACGCTTTGGGGAAATTATGAGGGGATCTCTCAGCAC
TGAGCGTCAGACCCCGTAGAAAAGATCAAAGGATCTTCTTGAGATCCTTTTTTTCTGCGCGTAATCTGCT
GCTTGCAAACAAAAAAACCACCGCTACCAGCGGTGGTTTGTTTGCCGGATCAAGAGCTACCAACTCTTTT
TCCGAAGGTAACTGGCTTCAGCAGAGCGCAGATACCAAATACTGTCCTTCTAGTGTAGCCGTAGTTAGGC
CACCACTTCAAGAACTCTGTAGCACCGCCTACATACCTCGCTCTGCTAATCCTGTTACCAGTGGCTGCTG
CCAGTGGCGATAAGTCGTGTCTTACCGGGTTGGACTCAAGACGATAGTTACCGGATAAGGCGCAGCGGTC
GGGCTGAACGGGGGGTTCGTGCACACAGCCCAGCTTGGAGCGAACGACCTACACCGAACTGAGATACCTA
CAGCGTGAGCTATGAGAAAGCGCCACGCTTCCCGAAGGGAGAAAGGCGGACAGGTATCCGGTAAGCGGCA
GGGTCGGAACAGGAGAGCGCACGAGGGAGCTTCCAGGGGGAAACGCCTGGTATCTTTATAGTCCTGTCGG
GTTTCGCCACCTCTGACTTGAGCGTCGATTTTTGTGATGCTCGTCAGGGGGGCGGAGCCTATGGAAAAAC
GCCAGCAACGCGGCCTTTTTACGGTTCCTGGCCTTTTGCTGGCCTTTTGCTCACATGTTCTTTCCTGCGT
TATCCCCTGATTCTGTGGATAACCGTATTACCGCCTTTGAGTGAGCTGATACCGCTCGCCGCAGCCGAAC
GACCGAGCGCAGCGAGTCAGTGAGCGAGGAAGCGGAAGAGGGCCTGATGCGGTATTTTCTCCTTACGCAT
CTGTGCGGTATTTCACACCGCATATGGTGCACTCTCAGTACAATCTGCTCTGATGCCGCATAGTTAAGCC
AGTATACACTCCGCTATCGCTACGTGACTGGGTCATGGCTGCGCCCCGACACCCGCCAACACCCGCTGAC
GCGCCCTGACGGGCTTGTCTGCTCCCGGCATCCGCTTACAGACAAGCTGTGACCGTTTCCGGGAGCTGCA
TGTGTCAGAGGTTTTCACCGTCATCACCGAAACGCGCGAGGCAGGGTGCCTTGATGTGGGCGCCGGCGGT
CGAGTGGCGACGGCGCGGCTTGTCCGCGCCCTGGTAGATTGCCTGGCCGTAGGCCAGCCATTTTTGAGCG
GCCAGCGGCCGCGATAGGCCGACGCGAAGCGGCGGGGCGTAGGGAGCGCAGCGACCGAAGGGTAGGCGCT
TTTTGCAGCTCTTGGGCTGTGCGCTGGCCAGACAGTTATGCACAGGCCAGGCGGGTTTTAAGAGTTTTAA
TAAGTTTTAAAGAGTTTTAGGCGGAAAAATCGCCTTTTTTCTCTTTTATATCAGTCACTTACATGTGTGA
CCGGTTCCCAATGTACGGCTTTGGGTTCCCAATGTACGGGTTCCGGTTCCCAATGTACGGCTTTGGGTTC
CCAATGTACGTGCTATCCACAGGAAAGAGGCCTTTTCGACCTTTTTCCCCTGCTAGGGCAATTTGCCCTA
GCATCTGCTCCGTACATTAGGAACCGGCGGATGCTTCGCCCTCGATCAGGTTGCGGTAGCGCATGACTAG
GATCGGGCCAGCCTGCCCCGCCTCCTCCTTCAAATCGTACTCCGGCAGGTCATTTGACCCGATCAGCTTG
CGCACGGTGAAACAGAACTTCTTGAACTCTCCGGCGCTGCCACTGCGTTCGTAGATCGTCTTGAACAACC
ATCTGGCTTCTGCCTTGCCTGCGGCGCGGCGTGCCAGGCGGTAGAGAAAACGGCCGATGCCGGGATCGAT
CAAAAAGTAATCGGGGTGAACCGTCAGCACGTCCGGGTTCTTGCCTTCTGTGATCTCGCGGTACATCCAA
TCAGCTAGCTCGATCTCGATGTACTCCGGCCGCCCGGTTTCGCTCTTTACGATCTTGTAGCGGCTAATCA
AGGCTTCACCCTCGGATACCGTCACCAGGCGGCCGTTCTTGGCCTTCTTCGTACGCTGCATGGCAACGTG
CGTGGTGTTTAACCGAATGCAGGTTTCTACCAGGTCGTCTTTCTGCTTTCCGCCATCGGCTCGCCGGCAG
AACTTGAGTACGTCCGCAACGTGTGGACGGAACACGCGGCCGGGCTTGTCTCCCTTCCCTTCCCGGTATC
GGTTCATGGATTCGGTTAGATGGGAAACCGCCATCAGTACCAGGTCGTAATCCCACACACTGGCCATGCC
GGCCGGCCCTGCGGAAACCTCTACGTGCCCGTCTGGAAGCTCGTAGCGGATCACCTCGCCAGCTCGTCGG
TCACGCTTCGACAGACGGAAAACGGCCACGTCCATGATGCTGCGACTATCGCGGGTGCCCACGTCATAGA
GCATCGGAACGAAAAAATCTGGTTGCTCGTCGCCCTTGGGCGGCTTCCTAATCGACGGCGCACCGGCTGC
CGGCGGTTGCCGGGATTCTTTGCGGATTCGATCAGCGGCCGCTTGCCACGATTCACCGGGGCGTGCTTCT
GCCTCGATGCGTTGCCGCTGGGCGGCCTGCGCGGCCTTCAACTTCTCCACCAGGTCATCACCCAGCGCCG
CGCCGATTTGTACCGGGCCGGATGGTTTGCGACCGCTCACGCCGATTCCTCGGGCTTGGGGGTTCCAGTG
CCATTGCAGGGCCGGCAGGCAACCCAGCCGCTTACGCCTGGCCAACCGCCCGTTCCTCCACACATGGGGC
ATTCCACGGCGTCGGTGCCTGGTTGTTCTTGATTTTCCATGCCGCCTCCTTTAGCCGCTAAAATTCATCT
ACTCATTTATTCATTTGCTCATTTACTCTGGTAGCTGCGCGATGTATTCAGATAGCAGCTCGGTAATGGT
CTTGCCTTGGCGTACCGCGTACATCTTCAGCTTGGTGTGATCCTCCGCCGGCAACTGAAAGTTGACCCGC
TTCATGGCTGGCGTGTCTGCCAGGCTGGCCAACGTTGCAGCCTTGCTGCTGCGTGCGCTCGGACGGCCGG
CACTTAGCGTGTTTGTGCTTTTGCTCATTTTCTCTTTACCTCATTAACTCAAATGAGTTTTGATTTAATT
TCAGCGGCCAGCGCCTGGACCTCGCGGGCAGCGTCGCCCTCGGGTTCTGATTCAAGAACGGTTGTGCCGG
CGGCGGCAGTGCCTGGGTAGCTCACGCGCTGCGTGATACGGGACTCAAGAATGGGCAGCTCGTACCCGGC
CAGCGCCTCGGCAACCTCACCGCCGATGCGCGTGCCTTTGATCGCCCGCGACACGACAAAGGCCGCTTGT
AGCCTTCCATCCGTGACCTCAATGCGCTGCTTAACCAGCTCCACCAGGTCGGCGGTGGCCCATATGTCGT
AAGGGCTTGGCTGCACCGGAATCAGCACGAAGTCGGCTGCCTTGATCGCGGACACAGCCAAGTCCGCCGC
CTGGGGCGCTCCGTCGATCACTACGAAGTCGCGCCGGCCGATGGCCTTCACGTCGCGGTCAATCGTCGGG
CGGTCGATGCCGACAACGGTTAGCGGTTGATCTTCCCGCACGGCCGCCCAATCGCGGGCACTGCCCTGGG
GATCGGAATCGACTAACAGAACATCGGCCCCGGCGAGTTGCAGGGCGCGGGCTAGATGGGTTGCGATGGT
CGTCTTGCCTGACCCGCCTTTCTGGTTAAGTACAGCGATAACCTTCATGCGTTCCCCTTGCGTATTTGTT
TATTTACTCATCGCATCATATACGCAGCGACCGCATGACGCAAGCTGTTTTACTCAAATACACATCACCT
TTTTAGACGGCGGCGCTCGGTTTCTTCAGCGGCCAAGCTGGCCGGCCAGGCCGCCAGCTTGGCATCAGAC
AAACCGGCCAGGATTTCATGCAGCCGCACGGTTGAGCCGTGCGCGGGCGGCTCGAACACGTACCCGGCCG
CGATCATCTCCGCCTCGATCTCTTCGGTAATGAAAAACGGTTCGTCCTGGCCGTCCTGGTGCGGTTTCAT
GCTTGTTCCTCTTGGCGTTCATTCTCGGCGGCCGCCAGGGCGTCGGCCTCGGTCAATGCGTCCTCACGGA
AGGCACCGCGCCGCCTGGCCTCGGTGGGCGTCACTTCCTCGCTGCGCTCAAGTGCGCGGTACAGGGTCGA
GCGATGCACGCCAAGCAGTGCAGCCGCCTCTTTCACGGTGCGGCCTTCCTGGTCGATCAGCTCGCGGGCG
TGCGCGATCTGTGCCGGGGTGAGGGTAGGGCGGGGGCCAAACTTCACGCCTCGGGCCTTGGCGGCCTCGC
GCCCGCTCCGGGTGCGGTCGATGATTAGGGAACGCTCGAACTCGGCAATGCCGGCGAACACGGTCAACAC
CATGCGGCCGGCCGGCGTGGTGGTGTCGGCCCACGGCTCTGCCAGGCTACGCAGGCCCGCGCCGGCCTCC
TGGATGCGCTCGGCAATGTCCAGTAGGTCGCGGGTGCTGCGGGCCAGGCGGTCTAGCCTGGTCACTGTCA
CAACGTCGCCAGGGCGTAGGTGGTCAAGCATCCTGGCCAGCTCCGGGCGGTCGCGCCTGGTGCCGGTGAT
CTTCTCGGAAAACAGCTTGGTGCAGCCGGCCGCGTGCAGTTCGGCCCGTTGGTTGGTCAAGTCCTGGTCG
TCGGTGCTGACGCGGGCATAGCCCAGCAGGCCAGCGGCGGCGCTCTTGTTCATGGCGTAATGTCTCCGGT
TCTAGTCGCAAGTATTCTACTTTATGCGACTAAAACACGCGACAAGAAAACGCCAGGAAAAGGGCAGGGC
GGCAGCCTGTCGCGTAACTTAGGACTTGTGCGACATGTCGTTTTCAGAAGACGGCTGCACTGAACGTCAG
AAGCCGACTGCACTATAGCAGCGGAGGGGTTGGATCAAAGTACTTTGATCCCGAGGGGAACCCTGTGGTT
GGCATGCACATACAAATGGACGAACGGATAAACCTTTTCACGCCCTTTTAAATATCCGATTATTCTAATA
AACGCTCTTTTCTCTTAGGTTTACCCGCCAATATATCCTGTCAAACACTGATAGTTTAAACTGAAGGCGG
GAAACGACAATCTGATCCAAGCTCAAGCTGCTCTAGCATTCGCCATTCAGGCTGCGCAACTGTTGGGAAG
GGCGATCGGTGCGGGCCTCTTCGCTATTACGCCAGCTGGCGAAAGGGGGATGTGCTGCAAGGCGATTAAG
TTGGGTAACGCCAGGGTTTTCCCAGTCACGACGTTGTAAAACGACGGCCAGTGCCACACTGAGCTCGATA
TCGGCGCGCCCCGGGAGCTCAGCGGCAAAACACACCTAGACTAGATTTGTTTTGCTAACCCAATTGATAT
TAATTATATATGATTAATATTTATATGTATATGGAATTGGTTAATAAAATGCATCTGGTTCATCAAAGAA
TTATAAAGACACGTGACATTCATTTAGGATAAGAAATATGGATGATCTCTTTCTCTTATTCAGATAATTA
GTAATTACACATAACACACAACTTTGATGCCCACATTATAGTGATTAGCATGTCACTATGTGTGCATCCT
TTTATTTCATACATTAATTAACTTGGCCAATCCAGAAGATGGACAAGTCTAGGCTCGAGTACCTGCACCA
GCCGGGAATCGAACCCGGGTCTGTACCGTGGCAGGGTACTATTCTACCACTAGACCACTGGTGCTTTGTT
GCACCGACTCGGTGCCACTTTGCTGTTTCCAGCAAAGTTGATAACGGACTAGCCTTATTTAAACTTGCTA
TGCTGTTTCCAGCATAGCTCTTAAACTGAGACCACCGGTGGAAAGCGGGCAGTGAGCGCAACGCAATTAA
TGTGAGTTAGCTCACTCATTAGGCACCCCAGGCTTTACACTTTATGCTTCCGGCTCGTATGTTGTGTGGA
ATTGTGAGCGGATAACAATTTCACACAGGAAACAGCTATGACCATGATTACGCCAAGCGCGCAATTAACC
CTCACTAAAGGGAACAAAAGCTGGAGGACCTCGAGGGGGGGCCCGGTACCCAATTCGCCCTATAGTGAGT
CGTATTACGCGCGCTCACTGGCCGTCGTTTTACAACGTCGTGACTGGGAAAACCCTGGCGTTACCCAACT
TAATCGCCTTGCAGCACATCCCCCTTTCGCCAGCTGGCGTAATAGCGAAGAGGCCCGCACCGATCGCCCT
TCCCAACAGTTGCGCAGCCTGAATGGCGAATGGGACGCGCCCTGTAGCGGCGCCCGTCTCCAGGGGGGCA
CCCGTCAGTGCATTGCGCGATGCATGCACTGCCTCCATTGCGGTCACGCCGCCACGTTTTGCAATCTTCA
CAAGTTGGCCTGTGTCCAACTGTAAGGTCTCCTGCACCAGCCGGGAATCGAACCCGGGTCTGTACCGTGG
CAGGGTACTATTCTACCACTAGACCACTGGTGCTTTGTTCCTGCAGGCTGCACACACAATTACCGAAGCA
TGGTCAGCAACTATGAACATGAAATTATAACAATACCAAGCAAGTACAGCAGAAATCAGTCAATCAAATT
ATTCCAATATGTTAGATACACGATCTAAACCACAATAACATCAGTGTACCTATCAACACCAACAGTGACC
TAACAAAATAGAGAGTCGCACCGTGCTCGAGTTCACAAAAATAATCTGCAGGTCTATGAACTACTAGAAT
TCCATCGGCAAACTGATTCAATAACTACTAGCACTATCCCGAGAGCACATAAGGCAGGTTAATTAACATA
GGCTAGAATTTACAGGTGCAACAGTTGATAAGATAGGCATAAGCAAGTAAAATATCCTGAAAGCTATGCT
ATGTAATCACTAATCAACAAGACGCAGCCCTTAGATTAAACATGAACAGAGTAGAATCTATGCAACTAGA
GGGACTGAATCAAAAACAACCTAAGCAAAATATACCTGAAGCTGCTACTTGGATCAACGAGAAAAACAGA
GACTAAATCCTACTGATTGAACAGATCGGAACAAATCACAACCCTAGCACAGTTCTACTTCTAGATCCGA
ACCAATAAATACTTGGACCACGAACAGCATCGCTCATAATCACAGATCCAGCATACCACGCGAACCCCAT
CTAACCCTGTTCAAATCTACCACAGATCGCAAAACGGAGACTAACAACAACATCTCACAATCACGAACAG
GCCGGGAAATCAAATCAAACGCGAGGAACGGAGAGGATCAGAAAATCGCATACCTTGAGAAGGCGATTCG
ACGCTTCGCTTCGAGGGGAGATTTTTTTTTCTCTGCGATTTTGGGGATTCGATTGATGGAGGAAGAGGCG
AGGAGGGGGTGGGGTATTTATAGGTGGGGAGGGGGGGACTCGTGAGTGGGCCCAGGGGTGCGGTGGGTGG
GGCCCAGTGAGAATATAGACAAATAAAGAGAGGGAGAGGCGGTTTGGGGAGTCCGTCCCCACCACGCAAA
CGCGAGAAGGAAAGAAAGGAACGGAAAGGGGGCGGGTCCAGACGGCGCCGCGGAGATATCGAGGAGGTGG
AAAGCTGATGCCGTTTGCTCACGGCGGGGTTGGTGGCCGTTAACACGCAGCGAAGCGGCGTTACTGCCGT
GTACGTTTTGTGACCTTTCGAAAGAGAGCCCCAGCCCAAGAAAGGCTGGCCAGGTTTTTTTGTACTGTGT
ACGATTACGACGGAAGAAAACATACTCGTTGTTTTGTATTGGTAGATACTGGGCCGTAGTAAAATTAGAA
TCAGTTGTTAATTGGTTATTATATATACCATCTTAAGCTACCAAAATTAATAAAGTTGTGATGGCTATGG
TATATTTTGGTAGTGAATTATATTGATTTGGTATATATTAGAATCAATCCAACCACAACACAACCAAAAA
TACCTGAAGCTCAATATTGATGGTGCTTTTCGACTATCTAGCAAATGTGGTGAATGGGGCTTTATAATTG
AAGCAGCCCAGGATGCACTTTGTGCAGAGACTGATGTGCTCCGGCGCGCCGTCCGAGCTCAGCGCTTATC
TTTAATCATATTCCATAGTCCATACCATAGCACATACAGTAGTTATATGCTGCAGAAGAGATCCAACAAA
ACATTCACAATGGATTATAGAAACATTTGTTTATTCATTATAATGTGATCTTACATTCATTTAATATTAG
AAAAAGCCACAAATTCATAACACAACAAGCCAAGAAAAAAACACAAACTTAAGCACACAAGCTTTTTATT
TGACACACCAAATATTTCATCTTCATCTTCATATACTCGAGAAGCTCACACTTTTCTTTTCTTTTTGGGC
TCAAACTCTGAACCATCAGCAGTACGCTTTGAACCTCCCGACAGCATCTTGATTTTATTCTCGCCGTTTG
AATCTTGTATTACTAACGCCCATGGCTTGTATTCTGGAGCATCGGAGGTCAATAACATCACATTCTCGTC
GGTAGACTCGTCATAAGCAGTATGCACTAGAATGTCCGATTCGGGCTTGTTGCCGATCACCTCCTCCACT
TCTTCAGGGAGCATCAGGATGCTCTCTTGGATGACCAACTGCTTCCCAGTCTCTTTCTCAATAATATCAC
TCAGGTTCGTCGAACCGCCTGACCCCCCCGACCCGCCGGATAGCATTTTGATTTTGTTCTCACCGTTAGA
GTCCTGGATGACCAACGCCCACGGCTTGTACTCAGGTGCATCAGAAGTCAAAAGCATGACATTCTCATCC
GTGCTTTCGTCGTACGCGGTATGAACAAGAATGTCAGATTCAGGCTTGTTGCCGATGACCTCCTCCACCT
CCTCCGGAAGCATGAGAATGCTCTCTTGTATAACCAGCTGTTTCCCAGTTTCCTTCTCGATTATATCTGA
GAGATTAGTGCTTCCTCCGGAGCCGCCAGAGCCACCAGATCCTGCCTTCTTCTTCTTCGCCTGCCCCGCC
TTCTTCGTCGCCGCTGGCCGCTTGTCGCCCCCGAGCTGAGACAGGTCGATGCGCGTCTCGTAGAGGCCGG
TAATCGACTGGTGGATGAGGGTCGCGTCCAGGACCTCCTTAGTGCTTGTGTACCTCTTGCGATCGATAGT
TGTGTCGAAGTACTTGAAAGCAGCAGGGGCGCCGAGGTTCGTCAGGGTGAAGAGATGAATGATATTCTCA
GCCTGCTCCCTGATTGGCTTGTCGCGGTGCTTGTTGTACGCGGAGAGGACCTTATCCAGATTCGCGTCGG
CCAGGATCACGCGCTTGGAGAACTCGGAAATCTGCTCAATGATCTCGTCGAGGTAATGCTTGTGCTGCTC
GACGAACAGCTGCTTCTGCTCGTTGTCCTCGGGGCTGCCCTTGAGCTTCTCGTAGTGGGAGGCCAGGTAG
AGGAAGTTCACATACTTGGACGGCAGAGCCAGCTCGTTCCCCTTCTGCAGCTCGCCAGCGGAAGCCAGCA
TCCGCTTCCTGCCGTTCTCCAGCTCGAAGAGTGAGTACTTGGGGAGCTTAATGATCAGGTCCTTCTTCAC
CTCCTTGTAGCCCTTCGCCTCCAGGAAATCGATCGGGTTCTTCTCGAAGCTGGAGCGCTCCATAATCGTG
ATCCCCAGCAGCTCCTTCACGCTCTTGAGCTTCTTGGACTTGCCCTTCTCAACCTTCGCCACAACCAGGA
CCGAGTAGGCCACAGTGGGGCTGTCGAACCCGCCGTACTTCTTCGGATCCCAGTCCTTCTTGCGGGCGAT
GAGCTTGTCGCTGTTCCGCTTAGGCAGAATTGACTCCTTAGAGAACCCGCCAGTCTGGACCTCTGTCTTC
TTGACGATATTCACTTGTGGCATGGAGAGAACCTTCCTGACGGTCGCGAAATCCCTGCCCTTGTCCCACA
CGATCTCCCCCGTCTCGCCGTTCGTCTCGATGAGGGGGCGCTTCCGGATCTCGCCATTGGCCAGAGTGAT
CTCTGTCTTGAAGAAATTCATAATGTTAGAGTAGAAGAAGTACTTGGCGGTAGCCTTGCCAATCTCCTGC
TCCGACTTGGCGATCATCTTCCTCACATCGTAAACCTTGTAGTCCCCGTACACGAACTCGCTCTCGAGCT
TTGGGTACTTCTTGATCAGAGCTGTGCCGACCACCGCGTTCAGGTACGCGTCATGGGCATGGTGGTAATT
GTTGATCTCCCGAACCTTGTAGAACTGGAAATCCTTCCTGAAGTCGGAGACGAGCTTTGACTTCAGGGTG
ATGACCTTCACCTCGCGGATCAGCTTGTCATTCTCATCGTACTTAGTGTTCATCCGTGAGTCGAGAATCT
GCGCAACGTGCTTAGTGATCTGCCGTGTCTCGACCAGCTGCCTCTTGATGAAGCCCGCCTTGTCCAGCTC
AGAGAGCCCGCCCCTCTCAGCCTTTGTGAGGTTATCGAACTTCCGCTGCGTGATCAGCTTGGCATTCAGG
AGCTGGCGCCAGTAGTTCTTCATCTTCTTAACGACCTCCTCTGAAGGAACATTATCAGACTTGCCCCGGT
TCTTGTCCGACCTGGTGAGGACCTTGTTGTCAATGGAGTCATCCTTCAGGAATGACTGTGGAACGATATG
ATCGACGTCGTAATCGCTGAGCCTGTTAATATCCAGCTCCTGGTCCACATACATATCGCGGCCATTCTGG
AGGTAGTACAGGTAGAGCTTCTCATTCTGCAGCTGCGTGTTCTCCACCGGGTGCTCCTTGAGGATCTGGG
ACCCCAGCTCCTTAATGCCCTCCTCGATCCTCTTCATCCTCTCGCGTGAGTTCTTCTGGCCCTTCTGCGT
GGTCTGATTCTCCCGGGCCATCTCAATGACGATGTTCTCAGGCTTGTGCCTGCCCATGACCTTCACCAGC
TCGTCCACAACCTTCACGGTCTGCAGAATCCCCTTCTTGATAGCTGGCGAGCCAGCGAGGTTCGCGATAT
GCTCGTGCAGCGAGTCCCCCTGGCCGCTCACCTGAGCCTTCTGGATATCCTCCTTGAATGTGAGGCTGTC
ATCGTGAATCAGCTGCATGAAATTGCGGTTCGCGAAGCCATCGCTCTTCAGGAAGTCGAGGATCGTCTTC
CCGGACTGCTTGTCCCGAATGCCGTTGATGAGCTTCCTGCTCAGCCTCCCCCAGCCGGTGTACCTCCTCC
TCTTGAGCTGCTTCATGACCTTGTCATCGAAGAGATGGGCGTAAGTCTTCAGGCGCTCCTCGATCATCTC
CCGGTCCTCGAACAGAGTGAGTGTCAGCACAATGTCCTCGAGGATATCCTCATTCTCCTCGTTGTCCAGG
AAGTCCTTATCCTTAATGATCTTCAGGAGATCGTGGTAGGTCCCCAGGGAGGCGTTGAAGCGGTCCTCAA
CGCCAGAGATCTCGACCGAATCGAAGCACTCAATCTTCTTGAAGTAGTCCTCCTTGAGCTGCTTAACCGT
GACCTTCCGGTTGGTCTTGAACAGGAGGTCCACGATGGCCTTCTTCTGCTCCCCAGACAGGAAAGCCGGC
TTCCTCATGCCCTCGGTCACATACTTCACCTTAGTCAGCTCGTTGTAGACTGTGAAGTACTCGTACAGGA
GCGAGTGCTTAGGGAGCACCTTCTCATTTGGCAGGTTCTTGTCGAAATTCGTCATCCTCTCGATGAACGA
CTGAGCGCTAGCGCCCTTGTCGACCACCTCCTCGAAGTTCCACGGCGTGATCGTCTCCTCTGACTTGCGG
GTCATCCAAGCGAAGCGGGAGTTGCCCCTAGCGAGTGGGCCGACGTAGTACGGGATCCTGAAAGTCAGAA
TCTTCTCGATCTTCTCGCGGTTATCCTTGAGGAAAGGGTAGAAGTCCTCCTGCCTCCTCAGGATAGCGTG
CAGCTCCCCGAGATGAATCTGGTGTGGGATGCTGCCGTTATCGAATGTCCGCTGCTTCCTCAGGAGGTCC
TCGCGATTGAGCTTCACCAGCAGCTCCTCCGTGCCGTCCATCTTCTCCAGAATCGGCTTGATGAACTTGT
AGAACTCCTCCTGAGAGGCCCCGCCGTCAATGTACCCAGCGTAGCCGTTCTTCGACTGATCGAAGAAGAT
CTCCTTGTACTTCTCGGGGAGCTGCTGCCTGACCAGCGCCTTCAGGAGGGTCAGATCCTGATGGTGCTCG
TCGTAGCGCTTGATCATGGAGGCTGAGAGCGGAGCCTTCGTAATCTCGGTGTTCACCCTGAGAATATCAG
ACAGGAGGATGGCGTCCGACAGATTCTTGGCAGCGAGGAACAGGTCCGCGTACTGATCGCCGATCTGGGC
CAGGAGGTTATCCAGGTCATCGTCGTATGTGTCCTTGGAGAGCTGCAGCTTGGCGTCCTCAGCGAGATCG
AAATTCGACTTGAAGTTGGGCGTGAGCCCCAGGCTGAGCGCAATGAGATTCCCGAACAGGCCGTTCTTCT
TCTCGCCCGGCAGCTGGGCGATCAGGTTCTCGAGGCGCCGAGACTTCGAGAGCCTAGCGGACAGGATAGC
CTTCGCGTCGACGCCTGACGCATTAATGGGGTTCTCCTCGAAGAGCTGGTTGTACGTCTGCACGAGCTGG
ATGAACAGCTTGTCAACATCGCTATTGTCCGGGTTGAGATCCCCCTCGATCAGGAAATGGCCCCTGAACT
TAATCATGTGGGCCAGAGCGAGGTAGATCAGGCGGAGGTCCGCCTTATCTGTGGAGTCCACGAGCTTCTT
CCGCAGATGGTAGATCGTAGGGTACTTCTCGTGGTAGGCAACCTCGTCGACAATGTTGCCGAAGATTGGA
TGCCGCTCGTGCTTCTTATCCTCCTCCACGAGGAATGACTCCTCCAGCCTGTGGAAGAAAGAATCGTCAA
CCTTCGCCATCTCGTTGGAGAAAATCTCCTGCAGGTAGCAGATGCGATTCTTCCTGCGCGTGTACCGCCT
GCGGGCGGTGCGCTTGAGCCGCGTAGCCTCAGCCGTCTCGCCGCTGTCGAACAGGAGAGCGCCAATGAGA
TTCTTCTTGATGGAATGCCGATCGGTGTTGCCCAGGACCTTGAACTTCTTTGAGGGCACCTTGTACTCGT
CGGTGATCACGGCCCAGCCAACAGAGTTAGTCCCAATAGCGAGGCCGATCGAGTACTTCTTGTCAGCAGC
TGGCACCCCGTGGATGCCAACCTTCCTCTTCTTCTTCGGAGCCATCGAACCCCCGCTGCTGCCCCCGCTG
CTTTCAGGTGTTGCGCTCTCGCTTGTGCCAGGTGTCTCAGAGCCAGAGGAGCCTCCGCTAGATCCTCCGG
AGTTGATGGAGCTCTGGGCCTTCTTCTGAGCATTGAACACCTGTCTAGGCATCCGATAGAAATCGCACAG
CAGGGCGGCACATTCATCTGCCAGGATTCCCTCGGTAATTTCGACGCGGTGATTCATGCCGGGGTAGTTC
AGCACGTTCATCAGGGAGCCTGCGGCGCCTCTTTTTGAGTTCCTCACGCCAAACACCACGCGGCCGATCC
TAGAGTTGATCATGGCGCCGGCGCACATCACGCAAGGCTCGAATGTCACGTACAGGGTGGCGTCAATCAG
TCGTGAGTTCTGCATGACCAGGCCGCCCTGTCTCAGGGCCATAATTTCGGCATGGGCTGTTGGGTCGTGC
AGGCCGATGCGGCGGTTCCAGCCCTCGCCGATCACTCTATTGTTCAGCACCAGCACGGCTCCCACAGGCG
CCTCCCCCTCATCCCGTGCCCTCTTGGCCAGGGTCAGGGCATGTCTCATCCAGTACTCGTGGGAAAACTC
CACCTCAGAGACTTTCCGCTTCTTCTTTGGTGACTCGAACTCGCTTCCGTCGGCTGTCCGTTTCATTCCT
GCAGGCTGCAGAAGTAACACCAAACAACAGGGTGAGCATCGACAAAAGAAACAGTACCAAGCAAATAAAT
AGCGTATGAAGGCAGGGCTAAAAAAATCCACATATAGCTGCTGCATATGCCATCATCCAAGTATATCAAG
ATCAAAATAATTATAAAACATACTTGTTTATTATAATAGATAGGTACTCAAGGTTAGAGCATATGAATAG
ATGCTGCATATGCCATCATGTATATGCATCAGTAAAACCCACATCAACATGTATACCTATCCTAGATCGA
TATTTCCATCCATCTTAAACTCGTAACTATGAAGATGTATGACACACACATACAGTTCCAAAATTAATAA
ATACACCAGGTAGTTTGAAACAGTATTCTACTCCGATCTTGAACGAATGAACGACCGCCCAACCACACCA
CATCATCACAACCAAGCGAACAAAAAGCATCTCTGTATATGCATCAGTAAAACCCGCATCAACATGTATA
CCTATCCTAGATCGATATTTCCATCCATCATCTTCAATTCGTAACTATGAATATGTATGGCACACACATA
CAGATCCAAAATTAATAAATCCACCAGGTAGTTTGAAACAGAATTAATTCTACTCCGATCTTGAACGACC
GCCCAACCAGACCACATCATCACAACCAAGACAAAAAAAAGCATGAAAAGATGACCCGACAAACAAGTGC
ACGGCATATATTGAAATAAAGGAAAAGGGCAAACCAAACCCTATGCAACGAAACAAAAAAAATCATGAAA
TCGATCCCGTCTGCGGAACGGCTAGAGCCATCCCAGGATTCCCCAAAGAGAAACACTGGCAAGTTAGCAA
TCAGAACGTGTCTGACGTACAGGTCGCATCCGTGTACGAACGCTAGTAGCACGGATCTAACACAAACACG
GATCTAACACAAACATGAACAGAAGTAGAACTACCGGGCCCTAACCATGGACCGGAACGCCGATCTTGAG
AAGGTAGAGAGGGGGGGGGGGGAGGACGAGCGGCGTACCTTGAAGCGGAGGTGCCGACGGGTGGATTTGG
GGGAGTTCTGGTTGTGTGTGTGTGCGCTCCGAACAACACGAGGTTGGGGAAAGAGGGTGTGGAGGGGGTG
TCTATTTATTACGGCGGGCGAGGAAGGGAAAGCGAAGGAGCGGTGGGAAAGGAATCCCCCGTAGCTGCCG
GTGCCGTGAGAGGAGGAGGAGGCCGCCTGCCGTGCCGGCTCACGTCTGCCGCTCCGCCACGCAATTTCTG
GATGCCGACAGCGGAGCAAGTCCAACGGTGGAGCGGAACTCTCGAGAGGGGTCCAGAGGCAGCGACAGAG
ATGCCGTGCCGTCTGCTTCGCTTGGCCCGACGCGACGCTGCTGGTTCGCTGGTTGGTGTCCGTTAGACTC
GTCGACGGCGTTTAACAGGCTGGCATTATCTACTCGAAACAAGAAAAATGTTTCCTTAGTTTTTTTAATT
TCTTAAAGGGTATTTGTTTAATTTTTAGTCACTTTATTTTATTCTATTTTATATCTAAATTATTAAATAA
AAAAACTAAAATAGAGTTTTAGTTTTCTTAATTTAGAGGCTAAAATAGAATAAAATAGATGTACTAAAAA
AATTAGTCTATAAAAACCATTAACCCTAAACCCTAAATGGATGTACTAATAAAATGGATGAAGTATTATA
TAGGTGAAGCTATTTGCAAAAAAAAAGGAGAACACATGCACACTAAAAAGATAAAACTGTAGAGTCCTGT
TGTCAAAATACTCAATTGTCCTTTAGACCATGTCTAACTGTTCATTTATATGATTCTCTAAAACACTGAT
ATTATTGTAGTACTATAGATTATATTATTCGTAGAGTAAAGTTTAAATATATGTATAAAGATAGATAAAC
TGCACTTCAAACAAGTGTGACAAAAAAAATATGTGGTAATTTTTTATAACTTAGACATGCAATGCTCACC
TTATCTCAAGAGAGGGGCACGACCGGGTCACGCTGCACTGCAGCTCCGGCGCGCCGATCCCCGGGTACCG
AGCTCGAATTCGTAATCATGTCATAGCTGTTTCCTGTGTGAAATTGTTATCCGCTCACAATTCCACACAA
CATACGAGCCGGAAGCATAAAGTGTAAAGCCTGGGGTGCCTAATGAGTGAGCTAACTCACATTAATTGCG
TTGCGC
Features (pLannotate 1.2.2; 37 found; start..end, strand, type, name):
      1..174     +  promoter       35SPPDK promoter (fragment): hybrid promoter consisting of the cauliflower mosaic virus 35S enhancer fused to the maize C4PPDK basal promoter (Yoo et al., 2007)
    173..219     +  promoter       minimal CaMV 35S promoter: minimal 35S promoter from cauliflower mosaic virus
    294..1001    +  CDS            mCherry: mCherry is a basic (constitutively fluorescent) red fluorescent protein published in 2004, derived from Discosoma sp.. It is reported to be a very rapidly-maturing monomer with low acid sensitivity.
   1023..2048    +  CDS            HygR: aminoglycoside phosphotransferase from E. coli; aph(4)-Ia; confers resistance to hygromycin
   2089..2263    +  polyA_signal   CaMV poly(A) signal: cauliflower mosaic virus polyadenylation signal
   2341..2365    -  misc_feature   LB T-DNA repeat: left border repeat from nopaline C58 T-DNA
   2790..3584    +  CDS            KanR: aminoglycoside phosphotransferase; aphA-3; confers resistance to kanamycin
   3683..3752    -  ncRNA          RNA-OUT: Accession: RF00240 - RNA-OUT
   5009..5597    +  rep_origin     ori: high-copy-number ColE1/pMB1/pBR322/pUC origin of replication
   5783..5923    -  misc_feature   bom: basis of mobility region from pBR322
   6025..6064    -  CDS            rop (fragment): Rop protein, which maintains plasmids at low copy number; rop
   6267..6461    -  rep_origin     pVS1 oriV: origin of replication for the Pseudomonas plasmid pVS1 (Heeb et al., 2000)
   6527..7600    -  CDS            pVS1 RepA: replication protein from the Pseudomonas plasmid pVS1 (Heeb et al., 2000)
   8029..8658    -  CDS            pVS1 StaA: stability protein from the Pseudomonas plasmid pVS1 (Heeb et al., 2000)
   9218..9619    -  CDS            Y4CG_SINFN (fragment): Protein inferred from homology: Swiss-Prot protein existence level 3. From Sinorhizobium fredii (strain NBRC 101917 / NGR234).
   9959..9983    -  misc_feature   RB T-DNA repeat: right border repeat from nopaline C58 T-DNA
  10049..10203   -  CDS            lacZα (fragment): LacZα fragment of β-galactosidase; lacZ fragment
  10563..10633   -  ncRNA          tRNA: Accession: RF00005 - tRNA
  10675..10718   -  misc_RNA       tracrRNA (fragment): trans-activating CRISPR RNA for the Streptococcus pyogenes CRISPR/Cas9 system
  10778..10799   +  protein_bind   CAP binding site: CAP binding activates transcription in the presence of cAMP. E. coli catabolite activator protein
  10814..10844   +  promoter       lac promoter: promoter for the E. coli lac operon
  10848..10870   +  protein_bind   lac operator (fragment): The lac repressor binds to the lac operator to inhibit transcription in E. coli. This inhibition can be relieved by adding lactose or isopropyl-β-D-thiogalactopyranoside (IPTG). lac repressor encoded by lacI
  10913..10931   +  promoter       T3 promoter: promoter for bacteriophage T3 RNA polymerase
  10947..10970   +  misc_feature   MCS (fragment): pBluescript multiple cloning site
  10979..10997   -  promoter       T7 promoter: promoter for bacteriophage T7 RNA polymerase
  11005..11160   +  CDS            lacZα (fragment): LacZα fragment of β-galactosidase; lacZ fragment
  11165..11183   +  rep_origin     f1 ori (fragment): f1 bacteriophage origin of replication; arrow indicates direction of (+) strand synthesis
  11302..11372   -  ncRNA          tRNA: Accession: RF00005 - tRNA
  12945..13193   -  terminator     HSP terminator: efficient transcription terminator from the Arabidopsis thaliana heat shock protein 18.2 gene (Nagaya et al., 2010)
  13272..13520   -  CDS            UGI: UNGI_BPPB2 - Experimental evidence at protein level: Swiss-Prot protein existence level 1. This protein binds specifically and reversibly to the host uracil-DNA glycosylase, preventing removal of uracil residues from PBS2 DNA by the host uracil-excision repair system. From Bacillus phage PBS2 (Bacteriophage PBS2).
  13884..17984   -  CDS            cas9: CAS9_STRP1 - Also known as csn1 From Streptococcus pyogenes serotype M1.
  18138..18629   -  CDS            tadA: TADA_ECOLI - Also known as yfhC. Experimental evidence at protein level: Swiss-Prot protein existence level 1. Catalyzes the deamination of adenosine to inosine at the wobble position 34 of tRNA(Arg2). Essential for cell viability. From Escherichia coli (strain K12).
  18696..20693   -  promoter       Ubi promoter: maize polyubiquitin gene promoter
  20706..20731   -  misc_feature   MCS (fragment): pUC18/19 multiple cloning site
  20762..20784   -  protein_bind   lac operator (fragment): The lac repressor binds to the lac operator to inhibit transcription in E. coli. This inhibition can be relieved by adding lactose or isopropyl-β-D-thiogalactopyranoside (IPTG). lac repressor encoded by lacI
  20788..20818   -  promoter       lac promoter: promoter for the E. coli lac operon
  20833..20854   -  protein_bind   CAP binding site: CAP binding activates transcription in the presence of cAMP. E. coli catabolite activator protein
