[The description below was written by a language model from this plasmid's Addgene catalogue record and pLannotate feature annotations shown in this document.]
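Description:
pGEL853 is a plant expression T-DNA binary vector built on the pGEL852 backbone and catalogued as an empty backbone for expressing the TadDE base editor in rice cells. It carries a ColE1/pMB1-type origin with a pBR322 bom site for propagation in E. coli, together with the pVS1 oriV, RepA and StaA functions that allow replication and stable maintenance in Agrobacterium. Bacterial selection is by kanamycin (aphA-3). Nopaline-type left and right border repeats define the region transferred into the plant genome.

Within the T-DNA, the maize polyubiquitin promoter drives a fusion reading frame annotated as an E. coli TadA-derived deaminase, Streptococcus pyogenes Cas9 and the phage PBS2 uracil glycosylase inhibitor (UGI), terminated by the Arabidopsis HSP18.2 terminator. According to the associated publication, TadDE is a TadA-8e-derived dual base editor. The record does not state which Cas9 variant (nickase or otherwise) is used.

A second region holds a guide RNA scaffold (tracrRNA fragment) flanked by tRNA sequences, which suggests tRNA-processed guide expression. Between them sits a lac promoter/lacZα stuffer with T3 and T7 promoters, presumably the site replaced when a target spacer is cloned, consistent with the "empty backbone" designation. The promoter driving the guide cassette is not annotated.

An enhanced CaMV 35S promoter drives closely spaced mCherry and hygromycin phosphotransferase coding sequences ending in the CaMV poly(A) signal, giving a red fluorescent marker and hygromycin selection of transformed plant tissue.

Two sequence records are provided. The 21,494 nt long-read assembly and a 20,866 nt record show the same feature order, but the shorter one appears truncated around the 35S promoter region.
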