Addgene plasmid #214253: pGEL853
Purpose: (Empty Backbone) Expression TadDE in rice cells
Depositing lab: Yong Zhang. Depositing organization: Southwest University (SWU). Publication: High performance TadA-8e derived cytosine and dual base editors with undetectable off-target effects in plants. Fan T, Cheng Y, Wu Y, Liu S, Tang X, He Y, Liao S, Zheng X, Zhang T, Qi Y, Zhang Y. Nat Commun. 2024 Jun 14;15(1):5103. doi: 10.1038/s41467-024-49473-w. PubMed 38877035.
Backbone
  Vector backbone: pGEL852
  Vector type: Plant Expression
  Selectable markers: Hygromycin
Growth in bacteria
  Bacterial resistance: Kanamycin, 50 μg/mL
  Growth temperature: 37°C
  Growth strain: DH5alpha
  Copy number: Unknown
Terms and licenses: Academic/Nonprofit Terms; Industry Terms: Not Available to Industry
Depositor comments: Please visit https://doi.org/10.1101/2024.02.25.581917 for bioRxiv preprint.
How to cite: pGEL853 was a gift from Yong Zhang (Addgene plasmid # 214253 ; http://n2t.net/addgene:214253 ; RRID:Addgene_214253)
